>Addgene plasmid #198298 | pAWP78-PVCpnf_pvc13-EE | addgene full sequence | sequence record 393163 | Addgene NGS Result
ATTGTCGCACCTGATTGCCCGACATTATCGCGAGCCCATTTATACCCATATAAATCAGCATCCATGTTGG
AATTTAATCGCGGCCTCGAGCAAGACGTTTCCCGTTGAATATGGCTCATAACACCCCTTGTATTACTGTT
TATGTAAGCAGACAGTTTTATTGTTCATGATGATATATTTTTATCTTGTGCAATGTAACATCAGAGATTT
TGAGACACAACGTGGCTTTCGACTTCCGGCAAGCTATACGCGCCCTAGAATTGTCAATTTTAATCCTCTG
TTTATCGGCAGTTCGTAGAGCGCGCCGTGCGTCCCGAGCGATACTGAGCGAAGCAAGTGCGTCGAGCAGT
GCCCGCTTGTTCCTGAAATGCCAGTAAAGCGCTGGCTGCTGAACCCCCAGCCGGAACTGACCCCACAAGG
CCCTAGCGTTTGCAATGCACCAGGTCATCATTGACCCAGGCGTGTTCCACCAGGCCGCTGCCTCGCAACT
CTTCGCAGGCTTCGCCGACCTGCTCGCGCCACTTCTTCACGCGGGTGGAATCCGATCCGCACATGAGGCG
GAAGGTTTCCAGCTTGAGCGGGTACGGCTCCCGGTGCGAGCTGAAATAGTCGAACATCCGTCGGGCCGTC
GGCGACAGCTTGCGGTACTTCTCCCATATGAATTTCGTGTAGTGGTCGCCAGCAAACAGCACGACGATTT
CCTCGTCGATCAGGACCTGGCAACGGGACGTTTTCTTGCCACGGTCCAGGACGCGGAAGCGGTGCAGCAG
CGACACCGATTCCAGGTGCCCAACGCGGTCGGACGTGAAGCCCATCGCCGTCGCCTGTAGGCGCGACAGG
CATTCCTCGGCCTTCGTGTAATACCGGCCATTGATCGACCAGCCCAGGTCCTGGCAAAGCTCGTAGAACG
TGAAGGTGATCGGCTCGCCGATAGGGGTGCGCTTCGCGTACTCCAACACCTGCTGCCACACCAGTTCGTC
ATCGTCGGCCCGCAGCTCGACGCCGGTGTAGGTGATCTTCACGTCCTTGTTGACGTGGAAAATGACCTTG
TTTTGCAGCGCCTCGCGCGGGATTTTCTTGTTGCGCGTGGTGAACAGGGCAGAGCGGGCCGTGTCGTTTG
GCATCGCTCGCATCGTGTCCGGCCACGGCGCAATATCGAACAAGGAAAGCTGCATTTCCTTGATCTGCTG
CTTCGTGTGTTTCAGCAACGCGGCCTGCTTGGCCTCGCTGACCTGTTTTGCCAGGTCCTCGCCGGCGGTT
TTTCGCTTCTTGGTCGTCATAGTTCCTCGCGTGTCGATGGTCATCGACTTCGCCAAACCTGCCGCCTCCT
GTTCGAGACGACGCGAACGCTCCACGGCGGCCGATGGCGCGGGCAGGGCAGGGGGAGCCAGTTGCACGCT
GTCGCGCTCGATCTTGGCCGTAGCTTGCTGGACCATCGAGCCGACGGACTGGAAGGTTTCGCGGGGCGCA
CGCATGACGGTGCGGCTTGCGATGGTTTCGGCATCCTCGGCGGAAAACCCCGCGTCGATCAGTTCTTGCC
TGTATGCCTTCCGGTCAAACGTCCGATTCATTCACCCTCCTTGCGGGATTGCCCCGACTCACGCCGGGGC
AATGTGCCCTTATTCCTGATTTGACCCGCCTGGTGCCTTGGTGTCCAGATAATCCACCTTATCGGCAATG
AAGTCGGTCCCGTAGACCGTCTGGCCGTCCTTCTCGTACTTGGTATTCCGAATCTTGCCCTGCACGAATA
CCAGCTCCGCGAAGTCGCTCTTCTTGATGGAGCGCATGGGGACGTGCTTGGCAATCACGCGCACCCCCCG
GCCGTTTTAGCGGCTAAAAAAGTCATGGCTCTGCCCTCGGGCGGACCACGCCCATCATGACCTTGCCAAG
CTCGTCCTGCTTCTCTTCGATCTTCGCCAGCAGGGCGAGGATCGTGGCATCACCGAACCGCGCCGTGCGC
GGGTCGTCGGTGAGCCAGAGTTTCAGCAGGCCGCCCAGGCGGCCCAGGTCGCCATTGATGCGGGCCAGCT
CGCGGACGTGCTCATAGTCCACGACGCCCGTGATTTTGTAGCCCTGGCCGACGGCCAGCAGGTAGGCCTA
CAGGCTCATGCCGGCCGCCGCCGCCTTTTCCTCAATCGCTCTTCGTTCGTCTGGAAGGCAGTACACCTTG
ATAGGTGGGCTGCCCTTCCTGGTTGGCTTGGTTTCATCAGCCATCCGCTTGCCCTCATCTGTTACGCCGG
CGGTAGCCGGCCAGCCTCGCAGAGCAGGATTCCCGTTGAGCACCGCCAGGTGCGAATAAGGGACAGTGAA
GAAGGAACACCCGCTCGCGGGTGGGCCTACTTCACCTATCCTGCCCGGCTGACGCCGTTGGATACACCAA
GGAAAGTCTACACGAACCCTTTGGCAAAATCCTGTATATCGTGCGAAAAAGGATGGATATACCGAAAAAA
TCGCTATAATGACCCCGAAGCAGGGTTATGCAGCGGAAAAGATCCGTCGACCCTTTCCGACGCTCACCGG
GCTGGTTGCCCTCGCCGCTGGGCTGGCGGCCGTCTATGGCCCTGCAAACGCGCCAGAAACGCCGTCGAAG
CCGTGTGCGAGACACCGCGGCCGCCGGCGTTGTGGATACCTCGCGGAAAACTTGGCCCTCACTGACAGAT
GAGGGGCGGACGTTGACACTTGAGGGGCCGACTCACCCGGCGCGGCGTTGACAGATGAGGGGCAGGCTCG
ATTTCGGCCGGCGACGTGGAGCTGGCCAGCCTCGCAAATCGGCGAAAACGCCTGATTTTACGCGAGTTTT
CCACAGATGATGTGGACAAGCCTGGGGATAAGTGCCCTGCGGTATTGACACTTGAGGGGCGCGACTACTG
ACAGATGAGGGGCGCGATCCTTGACACTTGAGGGGCAGAGTGCTGACAGATGAGGGGCGCACCTATTGAC
ATTTGAGGGGCTGTCCACAGGCAGAAAATCCAGCATTTGCAAGGGTTTCCGCCCGTTTTTCGGCCACCGC
TAACCTGTCTTTTAACCTGCTTTTAAACCAATATTTATAAACCTTGTTTTAACCAGGGCTGCGCCCTGTG
CGCGTGACCGCGCACGCCGAAGGGGGGTGCCCCCCCTTCTCGAACCCTCCCGGCCCGCTAACGCGGGCCT
CCCATCCCCCCAGGGGCTGCGCCCCTCGGCCGCGAACGGCCTCACCCCAAAAATGGCAGCCAAGCTGACC
CGCTAGGGACGTGAAGTCGATTCCTTCGATGGTTAGCAATCAAAGACTCAGAGTGCTGTCTGGAGCGTGA
ATCTAACGGTACGTATCTCGATTGCTCGGTCGCTATTCGCACTCTGCGAAAGTTCGTACCGCTCATTCAC
TAGGTTGCGAATCATGACCAAAATCCCTTAACGTGAGTTTTCGTTCCACTGAGCGTCAGACCCCGTAGAA
AAGATCAAAGGATCTTCTTGAGATCCTTTTTTTCTGCGCGTAATCTGCTGCTTGCAAACAAAAAAACCAC
CGCTACCAGCGGTGGTTTGTTTGCCGGATCAAGAGCTACCAACTCTTTTTCCGAAGGTAACTGGCTTCAG
CAGAGCGCAGATACCAAATACTGTTCTTCTAGTGTAGCCGTAGTTAGGCCACCACTTCAAGAACTCTGTA
GCACCGCCTACATACCTCGCTCTGCTAATCCTGTTACCAGTGGCTGCTGCCAGTGGCGATAAGTCGTGTC
TTACCGGGTTGGACTCAAGACGATAGTTACCGGATAAGGCGCAGCGGTCGGGCTGAACGGGGGGTTCGTG
CACACAGCCCAGCTTGTAGCGAACGACCTACACCGAACTGAGATACCTACAGCGTGAGCTATGAGAAAGC
GCCACGCTTCCCGAAGGGAGAAAGGCGGACAGGTATCCGGTAAGCGGCAGGGTCGGAACAGGAGAGCGCA
CGAGGGAGCTTCCAGGGGGAAACGCCTGGTATCTTTATAGTCCTGTCGGGTTTCGCCACCTCTGACTTGA
GCGTCGATTTTTGTGATGCTCGTCAGGGGGGCGGAGCCTATGGAAAAACGCCAGCAACGCGGCCTTTTTA
CGGTTCCTGGCCTTTTGCTGGCCTTTTGCTCACATGTTCTTTCCTGCGTTATCCCCTGATTCTGTGGATA
ACCGTATTACCGCCTTTGAGTGAGCTGTCGCGAATGCATCTAGATATAATTACATCTTCATCATTCGGTA
TTTTAAATGACATATATCCTCCTTCCGAATAGTTTTAATGGTGATGTTCGATTGGACAGTGTTTTCCATT
ATTAAAATTTTAAGTATCACATCATGTTTAATGAAGGATTGATGTTTATTAGAATATTCATAATAGCTTT
GTCTTTGCCTCTATGTAAATGAAATTGCATAAAAAGCAAATTGCATTATTGGCAATGTACTTATTCTGGA
TTTTTCGGCACGATAAATTATTGGTGTAAGTTTTATATCATGAGTAAAAATTCGGAATGATATTCCTGTC
ATTTTGTGGCGGTAGCGTTACTCAAGATATTATCCTACATCATATGTTGATTATTGTAATCAATCGAGCT
ATTTTTTGTCTAAAAAGGGGCTTTTATGTCTACAAGTACATCTCAAATTGCGGTTGAATATCCTATTCCT
GTCTATCGCTTTATTGTTTCTGTCGGAGATGAGAAAATTCCATTTAATAGTGTTTCAGGATTAGATATTA
GTTATGACACCATTGAATACCGAGATGGTGTTGGTAATTGGTTCAAAATGCCGGGTCAGAGTCAGAGCAC
TAATATCACCTTGCGTAAAGGCGTTTTCCCGGGGAAAACAGAACTGTTTGATTGGATTAACTCTATTCAG
CTTAATCAGGTAGAGAAAAAGGATATTACCATCAGTTTAACTAATGATGCAGGTACCGAATTATTAATGA
CCTGGAATGTTTCTAATGCTTTTCCCACTTCATTGACTTCACCTTCATTTGATGCCACCAGTAATGATAT
TGCAGTACAGGAAATTACGCTGATGGCAGATCGGGTGATTATGCAGGCTGTTTGAAGCATTGATATTTAA
TCATCTCATATAAGGGAACTTTTATGACAACCGTTACCAGTTATCCTGGCGTTTATATTGAAGAATTAAA
TAGCCTGGCCTTGTCAGTTTCAAATAGCGCCACAGCGGTTCCTGTTTTTGCTGTGGACGAACAAAACCAA
TATATTAGTGAAGATAATGCAATCCGTATTAATTCGTGGATGGATTATCTTAATCTGATTGGCAATTTTA
ATAATGAAGACAAATTAGATGTTTCTGTGCGTGCTTATTTTGCCAATGGAGGTGGATATTGTTATCTCGT
CAAAACAACGAGTTTAGAAAAAATTATTCCAACCTTGGATGATGTAACCTTATTGGTTGCTGCGGGCGAA
GATATTAAAACGACAGTAGATGTTTTATGTCAGCCAGGAAAAGGGTTATTCGCAGTCTTTGATGGCCCTG
AAACAGAGTTGACTATCAACGGTGCGGAAGAGGCAAAACAAGCCTATACCGCCACACCATTCGCTGCGGT
TTATTATCCTTGGTTGAAAGCGGATTGGGCTAACATAGATATTCCACCCAGTGCAGTGATGGCGGGAGTT
TATGCATCGGTGGATTTATCCCGTGGTGTATGGAAAGCGCCTGCCAATGTTGCGTTGAAAGGGGGCCTGG
AACCTAAATTTTTAGTCACGGATGAATTGCAGGGTGAATATAACACTGGCCGCGCTATCAATATGATTCG
TAATTTCAGTAACACAGGTACTACGGTTTGGGGTGCAAGAACCCTGGAAGATAAAGACAATTGGCGTTAT
GTTCCAGTGCGACGCTTGTTTAATTCTGTGGAGCGGGATATCAAGCGTGCCATGAGCTTTGCTATGTTCG
AGCCTAATAATCAGCCTACTTGGGAGCGGGTACGGGCGGCGATTAGCAACTACCTTTATAGCCTGTGGCA
ACAGGGGGGATTAGCTGGCAGCAAAGAAGAAGACGCTTATTTTGTGCAAATTGGTAAAGGTATAACGATG
ACACAGGAGCAGATTGATGCAGGGCAAATGATTGTTAAAGTCGGTTTGGCTGCTGTACGGCCTGCGGAAT
TTATCATTCTCCAGTTTACGCAAGATGTAGAACAGCGTTAATCATATGATTATGAGGAGTTATCATGTCT
GCTATTCTGAAAGCGCCTGGCGTTTATATTGAAGAAGACGCTTCCCTAGCGTTGTCTGTCAGTAACAGCG
CGACTGCCGTGCCTGTTTTTATCGGAAAATTTACTCCGACAGTGGTTGATTCAATCCAAGTCTGTACCCG
TATCAGCAACTGGCTTGAATTCACTTCCTCTTTTTCCCTAGCTCCAACAGTTGAGATTGTTGTCCAATCT
AACACTGAATCTGAATCTGAATCTGAAACTTACCACTATATTGAGACAATCAATTTATCTCCAGCTGTGG
AAGCATTGCGACTCTATTTTCAAAATGGCGGAGGAGCTTGCTATATCTACCCATTAAATGATGCTGAAGA
TGAATTGGTTCTGGCGGCCATACCAGAAGTCATTGAACAGAAAGGTGATATTACTCTGTTGGTTTGCCCG
GAACTCGATCTGGATTACAAAACTAAGATCTATGGCGCAGTGAGCTCACTGTTGAATGATAACAAAGTGG
GCTATTTCCTGATTGCGGATAGCAATGATGGAGAATCTGTGTCAGGAGTATGGAATAGTGCTAAGGCCGC
CGCCTATTATCCCCAGTTGGAAACTAACCTAAAATTTTCCACGTTGCCTGGGGATAAGGACATTCGTATC
AGCGGTTATCAGGATGATGATGAAACACATAAACCGAAAAACTTGGATGAGCTCAGGACAATCAACGAGG
CGTTGGCACAGGATATTGATGCAAGATTGCTCGAGGAGAAACAACGTGCTGTCATCATTCCGCCAAGTGC
TGCCATTGCGGGCATTTATTGCCAAACGGATAATCGTCGCGGTGTTTGGAAAGCGCCAGCCAACGTTGCG
CTCACAGGGATCGGGAGTTTGCTTGATAAGGTAGACGATGAACGGCAGGGAGAGATGAATGACAAGGGAA
TCAATGTCATCCGTTCATTTACCGACCGTGGTTTTATGGTCTGGGGAGCCCGTACTTGTGTGGACGCTGC
CAACATCAGCTGGCGTTATATTCCTGTTCGTCGCCTGTTCAATTCCGTTGAACGAGATATCCGCCAGGCG
CTGCGCGCTGTGTTGTTTGAAACTAATAGTCAGCCTACCTGGGTACGTGCTAAGGCTGCCGTTGATCAAT
ATCTTTATACCCTTTGGCAGAAAAATGCATTGATGGGTGCTCGCCCGGAAGAAGCTTATTTTGTGCAAAT
TGGTCAGGATATCACCATGTCCGAGGCTGATATTAAACAGGGTAAGATGATCATGACTGTTGGTTTGGCA
GCAGTGCGGCCAGCTGAGTTCATCATTCTGCAATTTACGCAGGATGTTGTTCAGTAATCTCCATGACTAA
ACGCCAGGCACTGTATTGACAGTGCCTACTCTAACCATCTTGGAGGAGGTGATGATGATGGAGAGACTCC
AACCGGGTGTGACTTTAACAGAAAGTATAATCACGATGGGTCAGCAAGAGATACCCAGTGCTGTGCCGGT
GTTTATTGGTTACACCGTTCGTTATCCGGAACAATCGGAAGCATCAGTCCGTATCGACAGTTTGGCCGAG
TATACCAGCCTGTTTGGTGACGACCATGTGATGATGTTTGCTGTCAGGCACTATTTTGATAATGGCGGGC
AACAGGCATTTGTTTTACCCCTGAAGGACAATATGCCATCAGTGGAGATGACCACAGCTGAAGCGGAAAA
TCTGATAGCCGCATTGCGCTCTGCTACGGTTAGCGAAGCCATTGGTGGGCATAGTCAGATTACACTGATT
TTGGTACCGGATATGGCTCGGCTTAATGACAGTGATATTGATGACTCCTCAACCCAGGTAAGCCTGTGGT
CCCAAGGCTGGGAGGCGCTGCTGCAATTGAGTCAGGTTAGGCCCAACCTCTTTGTGCTGTTAGATGCGCC
GGATAATGTTGAACAGGCGCAGAAGTGTATGACAACGCTATCGTCAGATTATCGTCAATGGGGGGCAGCA
TATTGGCCTCGTCTGGAAACTACCTATCAGAAAGAAATATCTGGCAAGGACAATGAATCTCAGGGAATTT
TCCAGGGGACTGTTCTGTCACCCACAGCCGCGGTCGCAGCGGTAATTCAACGCACGGATAACGACGCGGG
TGTTTGGAAAGCACCGGCCAATATTGCCTTATCCCAGGTTATTCGACCTGTTAAATCTTATCTTCAGGGA
AGTGTACTGTTTAACAGCAGCGGCACTTCGCTCAATGTGATCCGCAGTTTCCCAGGTAAGGGCATACGGG
TATGGGGATGCCGCACTCTGGAAAACACGGATAATACGCAGTGGCGCTATCTGCAAACACGTCGGCTGGT
TTCCTATGTAACAGCGCATTTGACCCAATTGGCTCGCATGTATGTCTTCGAGCCAAATAATGAACTTACC
TGGATGAAGTTAAAAGGACAAAGTTACAACTGGTTACGGCAATTATGGTTGCAGGGTGGCTTGTATGGTT
CACAGGAGGATGAGGCATTTAACATTCTGTTAGGCGTAAACGAGACGATGACTGAGGATGATGTTCGTGC
AGGAAAAATGATCATGAAAGTTGAGTTGGCTGTGTTGTTTCCTGCCGAATTTATTGAGATCAGTTTGGTG
TTTAATACCCAAACAGAGGCGCTGTCTTAAGAAGGAAAAAGTACGATGAACGATTATTACACACCCGTGG
TATCCCATCGTTTTATGGCGAGTTTTATTTTTAACCGCATTCCCGATCCGCTGGATATTCGTTTTCAGCG
TATCTCTGGCCTTAGTCGGGAACTACAGGTGACTCAGTACAGTGAGGGAGGAGAAAATGCCCGTAATAAC
TATTTAGCTGAGAAAATCCAACACGGTACGTTGACTTTGGAACGGGGCGTGATGACAGTCTCGCCATTGA
CCTGGATGTTTGATCGGGTATTGAGTGGTGAAAAAATCGCTTATGCCGATGTGGTGGTGATGCTACTGAA
TGAAAATTCACTGCCATTGTCCAGTTGGACGTTGAGCAATGCGCTGCCGGTACGCTGGCAAACCAGCGAC
TTTGACGCTAACAGCAATGCCATATTGGTGAATACCCTTGAATTGCGTTACCAGGATATGCGCTGGCTTG
GAGTCAAAATATGACAGTAGAAATCAGAGAGTTACTTATCCAGGCAAAGGTAGTGCCATCAACACGACCG
ACTGAATCAGAACGGCAAAACCATTCTTTGATACAGGAAAGTCTGGATGAGGCGACTTGGGTGGAAACGA
TAAAACGCGAAGTGTTGGCCGCATTACGCGATGAGGAAGGGTGGCGTCCATGAGTCTGATTGAACGTGGT
TTAGCTAAGCTGACAATTAATGCTTATAAGGATAGGGAAGGGAAGATACGGGCAGGAACGTTGCAGGCCA
TGTATAACCCTGACTCCTTGCAACTGGATTACCAAACGGATTATCAGCAATCCCAAGCGATTAATAGCGA
AAAGCAAAGTAGCATTTATGTACAGGCCAAGCCCGCAGGGTTATCACTTGAATTAATTTTTGATGCCACG
ATGCCGGGTAACAAAACCCCCATTGAAGAGCAGCTCATGCAGCTCAAGCAACTGTGCAGTGTGGATGCAA
CCAGTAACGAGACGCGATTCCTGCAAGTTAAATGGGGCAAAATGCGTTGGGAAAGTCGGGGTTACTTTGC
TGGCAGGGCCAAGAGTTTGTCTGTGAATTACACTTTGTTTGATCGTGATGCGACTCCCTTGAGGGTACGG
GTAATATTGGCATTAGTGGCTGATGAAAGTCTGGTGTTGCAGGAGACTGAACAAAATCTGCAATCTCCGG
CAAAAATCGCATTACGCATACAGGATGGGGTATCTCTGGCTCTGATGGCAGCCAGTACGGCATCAACATT
GTCAGGCGGTGTGGATTATCTGACGCTGGCCTGGCAAAACGGTCTGGATAATCTCAATGGGTTCGTTCCG
GGTGAAATATTGCAGGCCACCAGGGGAGACGAATCATGAGCCACCAACTGAAAATTATTGCAGATGGTAA
GGCACTGTCACTTTTGGCCGCGGTAGATGTGGACACCTGTTATCGGGTTAACAGTATACCTTCTGCGACA
TTGAAACTGAGCGTACCGGATAGGCCACTCTCTTCTTTCAGTCAGACGGATGTTCAGACAGAACTGGCCC
ACTGTCAGGTAGGGAAAACCCTGCGTCTGGAATTGATTGATGGTAGCAAAAAATGGGTGCTGTTTAATGG
TCTTATTACCCGTAAGGCTCTGAGAATTAAGAATAAGCAATTATTGCTCACTCTGGTTGTCAAGCATCGG
TTGCAACTGATGGTGGATACCCAGCATTCACAGCTGTTTAAAGACAAAAGCGAAAAAGCGATCTTAAGCA
CGCTATTGAATCAGACCGGAATCAATGCTCGCTTCGGAAAGATAGCGGCGTTAGATCAAAAGCATGAACA
GATGGTGCAATTTCGTTGTTCAGACTGGCATTTTCTGTTGTGCCGACTGTCGGCAACCGGTGCATGGTTG
TTACCTGCCATAGAAGACGTTCAGTTTGTTCAACCTGATGCTCTGAAATCAAACTCAGCCTATACCTTGA
AGAGCAGGGGGGATGAGAACAAAGACATCGTTGTCAAGGATGCTTACTGGCAGTTTGACAATCAAATCAA
CCCCGCTTTGCTGGAAGTCAGTGGCTGGGATATCAGTAAGCAGCAGGTACAATCAGGCGGTCGCTACGGA
AAAATCGCGTTGGGTAAGGCGGCACTCTCTCCTGATGGATTGGCATCCCTTAATAAAACGGGTTGGGACA
TTTGTTATAGCAGTCCGTTAACAACCCAGGAAAGCGGTTATCTGGCACAGGGATTATTGCTTAACCAGCG
CATTTCTGGGGTGACAGGAGAATTTTTGCTCAAAGGAGATGGGCGTTACCAGTTGGGAGACAACATTCAG
CTGACTGGATTTGGTTCACAGTTAGATGGTACGGCAAGCATTACTGAGGTTCGCCACCGTCTTAATCGGC
GAATTGATTGGGAAACCACGGTGAGCATTGGTTTACAACATGAATATTTGCCGATATTACCTGATGCTCC
CGAACTACATATTGCGACAGTAGCGAAATATCAGCAGGACAGTGCGGTGTTAAACCGTATCCCCATTATT
CTGCCGGTACTGAATCGTCCCAATGAATTTTTGTGGGCCAGATTGGGGAAACCTTATGCTAGCCATGAAA
GCGGTTTCTGTTTTTACCCAGAGCCAGGTGACGAAGTTATTATTGGTTTTTTTGAAAATGATCCGCGTTA
TCCAGTTATTTTAGGTGCTATGCATAATCCGAAAAATAAGGCCCCTTTTGAACCAACCCAAGATAATAGG
GAAAAAGTATTGATCGTTAAAAAAGGTGAAGCGCAACAACAATTAGTCATTGATGGCAAAGAGAAAATGA
TCCGAATTAATGCGGGTGAAAATCAAATAATGCTTCAGCAAGATAAAGACATTTCTCTGTCAACGAAAAA
AGAATTAACACTGAAAGCGCAGACAATGAATGCCACGATGGATAAATCATTGGCAATGTCCGGGAAAAAC
AGTGTTGAAATCAAAGGCGCAAAAATTAATCTTACCCAATGAAAGGTGACGATGAATGGAAAATCAAATA
CTGACACAACTCTATGGTCGTGGTTGGGCTTTTCCTCCGGTCTTTTCCCTTGAAAAGGGGGTAGAGATGG
CTGAAGGGGCGGAAGATGTGAGACAAAGTTTGCAGATTCTGTTTAGTACTGAGCCGGGGGAACGTCTTAT
GCGTGAAAATTATGGCTGCGGATTAAATGATTTTATGTTTGAAAATATCCGCAATGAACTTATTGCTGAA
ATTGAATCCCATATCCATGACAACGTATTACGATATGAACCCCGGGCTGATATGACTGATATTCAGGTTC
GTCAATCCCCTGGCATGGGGAATACTTTGCAAGTGCAGGTCATGTATCGCCTGAGAGGGAGTGATATCAA
TCAACAAATCCAGGGAGTACTTGCACTGAGTGAAGGCCGGGTGACGGAGGTAGTATGAGTGAAGCGATTG
TGGTGGATGGTGACGTGTTACAGTTTGATCCCAACTTTGGCAATCGGCAGGTGACGGTTCCCAGCCCAGG
AAAAATTAGCGGCACAGGACATGCGCAGGTAAGTGGAAAAAAAGTGTGTATTCTGGGGGATGAGAAACAG
GTCAGGGTTTCTGCAACCTATATTACAACAACACATACTACGCCGGGAACAGGAACCATTACTATCAGTG
CTCTGGATGCTGGCCAGCAGGCCCTTCAGTGTACCAGTGGGGCGGCTTTAATTATCAAGGGGCAGCAATT
TACGGCGATGTTTACGCCTGAATTGCCAGCCATGAATAATACAGTGACTCCGCCACAACCGGATGTTACG
ACACCTTCATCAGGAAAAGGACGTTTTATCACTCAACAAAATTTTGCTACCGTAAATTAGAGTATTGACT
GAATTAAATAGAATTAACGAAGGTGTAAATAATTATTTATTTGCTGACGAATCGCTGTGACAAATAAACA
CAGGTGATGTTATGGAATTAAATGAGTTAACTAACAAATTGTCAAATTTGGTGCCAATGACCGATTTTAA
ATTAGATAATCGAGCCAGTTTGCAATTGCTTAAATATATTGAAGCGTATACGAAGATAATACCCTTTAAT
TCTGGCGATAAATATTGGAATGACTTTTTCTTTATGTCAGGAAATACGCCAGAGAAACTTGCAAAATTAT
ATCAGAAAGAAATAGAACCCAATGGGGAGTTATTACCTCAGCAGGCTTTTTTGTTGGCGGTTTTGCGTTT
ATTGGAAACACCAATATCCTTATTAAATGTATTACCTGCTGCTCATCGTGAGCTCTATTATCGGGAGCTT
TTAGGCTTGTCTTCCCATGCGGCACAGCCTGATCAGGTTGCTTTATCTATGGAACTGAATTCGACAGTGA
TGGAACAGCTGCTCCCTGAAGGAACCCTGTTTGAGGCTGGTCAGGATGAACAAGGCAATGCATTGCAATA
TGCCCTGGATGCCAGTTTGCTGGCTAATCGTGGATATATCAGTGACTTGCGCTGGTTACGGAATGACGGG
GAAAAGCAATGGGTTACTTCTGCTCCATGGGATTTACAGGCACAGGTGTCACTGCCGTCTGATGGGATAC
GATTATTTGGTAAGACAAATAGTGATCAGCAGGTATTTGGTGGGGTGTTGATAACGTCATCACTTCTGGC
GATGGAAGCGGGGATAAGGAAGATCATTGTTACTTTTGAGCAGGAGATGAACACCCAAGAACTGGTGGCA
CAGGTCAGCAGTGGAAATCAATGGCTAACATTGACGTCTGAGGTAAATAAGAAAGAGGTCACACTGACAC
TGTCAGACAAAGAACCGGCAATCAGTGCGCCAGAGGATCTGGATAATCTCTTTTTCACGCAACCGGTACT
CAGGCTACAGGGAAAGGATAGTCAGGCACTGCCGGAGGTGACGGGTATCAGCGTTTCGGAAAAGGATGAT
ACTAAGGATACCTCTTTTGAGATGTATCACTTAACACCATTTGGTTATAGCAGTGATATAGAGCCATTGG
AGGAAAATCCAGCGTTATATTTAGGCTTTACTGATGTAAAGCCAGGGCAAACACTGGCGCTGTATTGGAA
ATTAAAATCCCCGCAGCAACCAACCGTTTCCTGGTATTACCTGGATCAACATAATCAATGGGCTGAATTG
GATTCATGGGTCAGTGATGGAACCCAGAATCTGTATCAGGATGGTACTTGGCACGTTGAGTTGCCTGTGG
ATGCATCCAATCAGGCAGAGCAGATGCCAGTTGGACGCTATTGGTTGCGGGCAGTGGTGGAGGTACCCGC
TCATGAGGGGGCGTTGGGGAAGGCTCCTTGGCTATATGGTCTAATCTATAACGCCATGACGGCAACCTTG
GTTAATGTAGATAGCATCAGTGACAGCCATTTCTTAACCCCTTTGCCTGCCAGCAGCATACAGCGGCCCG
TTGAACCCATCATTGTGTTGGCATCGGTCAACCAGCCTTGGGCATCATGGGGTGGACGTATACCTGAATC
CTACAGTGCCTTTTTTGAACGGATAGCTCAAAACCTGTCTCATCGAAACCGGTCCTTAACCTGGGGAAAT
ATGGTGACATTACTCAAAGAGCGTTATGTCAGCATCTTTGATGTTAAGTATCCAGGTAATGATGAACTCA
CCAGAGTGCCAGCATTGGAGCAGCAGCAACTAACAGTGATTCCAGCAAACCGGTACAACGATAGCGATGA
TTCTCTGCGTCCGGTACTGAATCCTGCTCGTCTGCAAGAGATGGCTGATTGGTTGCAGCAGAAAGACTCT
CCCTGGGCCTCTATTGAGGTCAGGAATCCAGAATACTTGGATGTGAAAATCCATTACGAGGTGATTTTTA
AACCTGATGTGAACGAAGATTTTGGCTATCGCCAGCTACAGCAGCAACTGTGTGAGGTGTATATGCCTTG
GAGCATAGATGAGCAGCGGCCCGTTGTATTGAATAACAGCATTAATTATTTCCAGTTGTTAGCCACTATT
CAACAGCAACCGCTGGTTGAGCGAGTCACTCGTCTGACACTACATCGGGCTGATTCTTCTGATGAGAGTG
ATGGTACAGCATCTGTGGAAGCCAAAGATAATGAAGTGCTTATTTTAGTCTGGGAAGAGGACGATAATCT
GCAATACCGAGGAAATGACTATGAGTAATCAGGATGCACTGTTTCATAGCGTTAAAGACGATATTCACTT
TGATACCTTGCTGGAACAAGCTCATCAGGTGATTGAAAAACAGGCTGAAAAACTGTGGAGTGATACGGCA
GAGCATGATCCGGGTATCACATTTTTGCAGGGAATCAGTTACGGTGTGTCAGATTTGGCTTACCGACATA
CATTACCCCTGAAAGATTTACTGACTCCGGCGCCGGATGAGCAGCAGCAAGAGGGAATTTTTCCTGCCGA
ATTTGGCCCGCATAATACACTGACTTGTGGGCCGGTGACAGCGGATGATTATCGCAAGGCATTGTTAGAT
CTACACAGCAGCGACAGCCTGGATGGTACTCAGCAGGATGAGGGGGATTTTCTGTTCCGGAGTGTGCAAC
TGGTGCGTGAACCGGAAAAACAGCGTTATACCTATTGGTATGATGCAACCAAGAGGGAATATAGCTTTGT
CAACAGTGAAGGGGCTAAAGAGTTTACCTTGCGGGGGAATTACTGGTTGTATCTGGAACCAACCCGTTGG
ACTCAGGGTAATATTGCCGCTGCTACCAGACAACTGACAGAATTTTTGACTAAAAATCGCAATATTGGTG
AATCTGTCAGCAACATTATCTGGCTACAACCGGTTGATCTGCCACTGTTGCTGGATGTTGAACTGGATGA
TGATGTAGGTGCACAGGATGTCCCCGGTATTTTTGCGGCGGTGTATAGCACCGCAGAGCAGTATCTGATG
CCTGGAGCACAGCGTTACCGTACGGAAGTACTGCAAAATGCTGGGATGAGCAATGATCAAATCTTCGAAG
GTCCATTATTGGAACATGGCTGGATACCAGAGCTGCCGGCAGCCCGTGATTATACTCAAAGGCTCACTCT
CAATCTTAGCCGGTTGGTAAATAGTCTGCTTGAGATTGAGGGCATTAAACATGTGAATCGTCTTCGTCTG
GATGATAGCTTCGATAAAACTGCTATTGAACCCGTTAAGGGGGATACCTGGTCGTGGTCGATCAAAGAGG
GCTATTATCCACGTCTTTGGGGAGAAGACCCACTTAACCAATTGGCGCAACAAAATGGCCCGCTTAGGGT
GATAGCCAAAGGAGGGATTAGCGTCAGTGTGAGTAAAGAGCAAATCCAGGCCAGTTTACCCAGTCAATCA
CTGATTCAAAATGAGCCGGTAATATTGGCTTACGGCCAGCACCGTGACGTTGGCAGCTATTATCCCGTCA
GTGATACTTTGCCGCCTTGCTATGGACTACAACATTCTTTGTCTGAAAGTGAACACTTATTGCCACTTCA
TCAATTTATGTTGCCATTTGAACAATTATTGGCCTGTGGTTGTCAACAGATAGCCATGCTCCCGCGGTTA
CTGGCTTTTCAGCGCGAAGGTTATGAGGTTTGGGGTGATCAGTGGCCCTTTAAGTCAGGCTCAGTGAATG
ATGACGCCCATCAAGATTATGCCCCTGCATTAAAGGATTTGTTAGGACAGATTGCGCTGGATAGTGATCA
TGAATTGGATATTATTAATTACTTGCTGGGTTACTTTGGCACACAGCGGGCACCGCGTACCTTTACGACA
CAACTCGATGATTTTCGTGCGGTCCAACAGGGTTATCTGGCCCAGCAACCGACATTGACTTACCACCGCT
CCAATATTCGTATCGATCAGGTATCGTCGCTACAAAAACGTATTGCTGCTCGCATGGGGCTGGGCGGTGA
GTTGTTTAAACCTCAACCGGATCTGAGCCAACTGCCTTTTTATTTGATTGAACATCGAGCGTTGCTGCCA
GTCAAACCCAATAGTCAGTTTGATAAGGAACAGAAACCAGCCTCGGTGACAGAGGAGGGGGGCAGCCAAA
CAGGTCAACATTATGTGGTCATTGAACAGAAGGGCATTGATGGCAAGCTGACACAGGGGCAAGTGATCAA
TTTAATTCTGTATGAAGGAGAGCAGGGAGAAACCCAATTTACGATACGCGGTCAGATGGTATTCAAAACC
GAGGGGGATAAGTTTTGGTTGGATGTGAATAATAGTGCGCAACTGGAATATAATCTGGCGCGGGTAATGA
CAGCAGCCAAGGCGAGTAAACTCTTTTGGCAAAACAGCCCGGTATGGATGGAGGATATGGGCTATCGTCT
GGCCTATGCTAGTGACCAATCCTCATTGCCTGTGAATCAACGGCGCTTGACCCGCACAGTGCAAACTCCA
TTCCCGCCGATGGTTGTTGTAGGTAGCGAAATCACCCTGTTAAAGCAGGTGGGGATAGTCAATTTAAAAA
AAGCGGAGTCAGAAAAACTTTATGCAAAAGTTGTTAGCTTTGATCGCATTGAAGGGACCTTGATTATTGA
GCGTTTGGGTAATTCCACTCTGGCTTTTCCTACCTCGGAAGAGGCGTGGCGGTATAGTTGGTATTTTTCG
GGGGAGAAATATGAAAGGACTGACCGCTTTTCATTTGTGATTAGCGTAGTAGTGAACAGTGACTTAATTA
AATTGCCCGGTGTTGATCCCTATAAATTGGAAGAATGGGTGAAAGAAACGATTCTTACCGAATTTCCAGC
TCATATTTCTATGATTATCCATTGGATGGATCGGGAAGCCTTTTTAAATTTCGCCAATACCTATCAGCGT
TGGCAAAATAATGGTACGCCACTGGGGGATGCGGCTTATTCCATTCTAGAAAGTTTGACACTTGGTAAAT
TGCCATCTGCCTTAAAAGGTGTTGGCACAATGCGTATTGCCACATCTAGTCAAAGAGAAGAAGTGGTGGG
TAGTAATGGTGATCAATGGAATACAGATGGAATAACCCAGAATGAATTATTCTATGTTCCTAAAGAGAGC
TAGGAAAAATAAATATCTGCCACTAATGATGTTGAATTAAATATGTTTTCTGGAGTTAATCATGAACGAA
ACTCGTTATAATGCAACTGTACAAGAACAACAAACATTATCTAATCCAAAAGCTGTTGGACCTGACATCG
ATAAATTAAAGGATAAATTTAAAGAGGGCAGTATTCCCCTGCAAACCGATTTCAATGAGTTAATTGATAT
TGCCGATATTGGACGTAAAGCCTGTGGTCAAGCGCCACAACAAAATGGCCCAGGAGAAGGATTGAAATTG
GCTGATGACGGTACGCTTAATTTAAAAATAGGCACTTTTTCCAATAAAGACTTTTCTCCATTAATATTAA
AAGATGATGTTTTATCTGTAGATCTTGGTAGTGGTCTGACTAATGAAACCAATGGAATCTGTGTCGGTCA
GGGCGATGGTATTACAGTTAACACTAGCAATGTAGCTGTAAAACAAGGTAACGGAATTAGCGTTACTAGT
AGTGGTGGTGTTGCCGTTAAAGTTAGTGCTAATAAGGGACTTAGCGTTGATAGTAGTGGTGTTGCAGTTA
AAGTTAATACTGATAAGGGAATTAGCGTTGATGGTAATGGTGTTGCAGTTAAAGTTAATACTAGTAAAGG
AATTAGCGTTGATAATACAGGTGTTGCAGTTATAGCTAATGCTAGTAAGGGAATTAGCGTTGATGGTAGT
GGTGTTGCAGTTATAGCTAATACTAGTAAAGGAATTAGCGTTGATGGTAGTGGTGTTGCAGTTATAGCTA
ATACTAGTAAAGGAATTAGCGTTGATAATACAGGTGTTGCAGTTATAGCTAATGCTAGTAAGGGAATTAG
CGTTGATGGTAGTGGTGTTGCAGTTATAGCTAATACTAGTAAAGGAATTAGCGTTGATGGTAGTGGTGTT
GCAGTTATAGCTAATACTAGTAAAGGAATTAGCGTTGATAGTAGTGGTGTTGCAGTTAAAGTTAAAGCTA
ATGGCGGAATTAAAGTAGATGCTAATGGTGTTGCAATTGATCCTAATAATGTACTCCCCAAGGGAGTGAT
TGTAATGTTCTCTGGCAGTACTGCACCAACTGGTTGGGCGTTATGTGATGGCAATAATGGTACACCAAAT
TTAATCGATCGATTTATTTTAGGTGGGAAAGGGACTGATATTAATGGAGTGAGTACTAATACAGCTTCAG
GTACTAAAAATAGTAAGTTATTCGATTTCAGTTCTGATGAAGCTACATTAACTATTGATGGTAAAACACT
GGGGAGAGGTGGCTCTGGTGGTGAATACATGCCGATGGAAGGCGGTTCTGGCGGCCACGATCATGATATT
AAGATAACGGGCACAGGAAAACATTCTCACAAAAACAAAGTAACAGTCCCTTATTATATTCTGGCTTTCA
TCATAAAGCTTTAATATATATGAAAAATTGAAAATATAAATTATCCATTAATAATAAAGAGGATATTAGC
ATGACTTCGGAGCCAAATCTGTTAAACCGGATTACAATTACTATTGAAGCTAATAATCAACAAGTAGCTA
GAAAAGTATTGCATGGCTCCTTGCTTAATCAAGCTAATATAAATAAATTATTTAATTCATACTTTAATGA
ATATGAAATTAATAGGGGTGTTTATTTAGAAACATTAATCCTGAATCTTGGTACGATAAATTTCCATGAT
TTTAATTCATTGTTTCCTACTCTCCTAAAAGCTGCATTGAATAAAGAATTCAGTCAATATCAGATAAACA
ACCATAGGGAAGAAATGCTATTTAATGAGACAATATCAAATCAAGCTACTGATAAGTCTTACATATTTGG
CGATAACAAATTAATTGATGCAGAGAATTTCATTCACTTTTTATATCAAAAGCATTCCACATTAAATCTA
GTAGAAGCAATGGGAAATAATGGTATTGAAAAATTAACAAATCAGTTAACACAAATAGAAAATAAATTTG
CGTTATTATTGGCAAAAAGTTGTTTGTCTGAGGAAGGCTTAAAACGACTCTTGGCTATCAAACAACCCGA
TTTATTAATCGCTATCAATCGCAGATTATCTGAAAGAATAAATAGACCACAATATCAGGAGAAGCTTGTT
TCCTGCGGACAACTGATATTTAGTGCTCTGGGATATATACAACAGTACAATATACAGGAAATTCCTAAAC
CGGATGAAAAAGTTATTGCACGCATAACAACTGAACTTAATAATAATGGTTTGCTTAATACAATACCTAT
TATTACACTATTTCGTCAGAGTGGGATTAACGATTCATCACTAAATGATTGGCTAAAGAAAATCTGGCAG
GTGAGATCAATTTCACAGTTATGCAGAAAGTATCTTTCTGCTAAGGAATACCAATATCTGTCAGAACATT
TTGTTTCAAAGAGCGTCGATAAAAATAGATATGATGAAGAGCCCGTAAATCAGAGCATATTATCAAGGTT
GAATAATAATTCCATTAAAGAAGGAAATAATCACAGTCAACTCTGTACTCTCAGTAGACTATATTCTGAA
CCCGTTGTATTACCTGAACAAACCATTCTACGTCAGGTTAGTAATACAGTAGATCAGAGCATATTATCAA
GGTTGAATAATGCCTCCATTAAAGAAGGAAATAACCAAAGTCAACTTCGCACTCTCAGTAGACTATATTC
TGAGCCCGTTGCATTACCTGAACAAACCATTCCACGTCAGGTTAGTAATACAGGTATATTAATTCTATGG
CCAATGCTACCTACACTATTTAACCAGCTTGGTCTACTTGAGAAAAAGAAATTTATCCATCGTCAGGCCC
AGTTTAATGCCGTTGATTTTCTTGATTACCTGATTTGGGGAACCGAAGATGTGAAAGTGGAACGAAAGGT
TTTGAATAATGTTCTATGTGGGTTAATGGCTGATGAAATTACTGAACCAATGCCTATTGAACCAGAAAAA
CAATGGATAATAATTCAATGGCTGGACGCTATTATCTCCCAACTTTCTGGCTGGAAAAAGTTAAGTCGTA
ATGACGTCCGTCAATTATTTCTACAACGACCAGGAGAATTACTGATCAATGAACAGGAAATTAAAATCAC
AATACAGCAACAACCATTTGATGCTCTGTTAACTGATTGGCCGTGGCCAATGAATATGGCTTGTTTTAGC
TGGTTGAGTCAACCATTAACCATTACGTGGTTATAACCATTGACCACAATGACTTAGTCTGAGTAAAAAA
TATGAATATATCGCCTGTTTTTTATGATTCATTGAATCAGGATAACGACCGTGATCTATCGTTTTTATTT
AGCGAACTGGAACGAATAGATCTCGCTCTTCAACACCATTTTTATTGTGTAGAAAGTCAGCGAAGTGAGC
TCCTGGATGAGTTTCTGCTCACTGAGGCGGAAGTGGTGACCAGGCTGGATAAGCCACTTGGTAAACCTCA
TTGGATAAATGATGATTATCTGGCGATATCGCAAAAGGGCAATGTAAGCCTAATGGCAGCGTCCAGATTA
ATGGATCTGATCGAACGCTTTGAACTGACTGATTTTGAGCGCGATGTTTTACTATTAGGCTTATTGCCCC
ATTTTGATAGCCGCTATTATCGACTGTTTTCGCTGATTCAAGGGGGACAACAGGGTCGATTACCTTCTTT
TGCGCTGGCATTGGAACTGTTTTGCCACTCGGCGCTGGAGAAACAGGTACAGCAAGCGAGTTTTCTGCAC
CGGGCACCTTTGATGGGTTGCCAGCTATTATCCATCGATACTAGTCAAAAAACGCTGGCCTGGCTCCAGA
CTCCCTTTATTACTGACAGCGGGGTATATCACTTTTTACTGGGGCATCACTACATTATGCCGGCTTTAGA
ACATTGTGCTGAGTGGTTAACACCGACAGGGATTGGCTGTTATCCTGAAGGATTAAAACAAGTACTGGGT
AACGTATTGTTATCTGACAACGATAATATTAGACCGATTGTCTTATTACGGGGAATGGCCGGCAGTGCCA
GAGCTTATACCATTACTAATATGATGGCTTCAGAAGGGAAGCAAACACTGCTGGTAGATATATCCAAACT
TGCTGATAGCGATGAAAAAAACATTATTCTTCAGATAAAGCATATTTTGCGGGAAACCCGCATGCATGGA
GCATGTTTATTATTACGGAATTTTTGCTTGTTAGTGGAACAGAATAAACAACTATTGGACTCCCTGTCAG
AGTTATTGAATCAACCTGAATTAAGAATTGTTTGCCTGATTGAGCCTTATTCCCCATTGGTATGGCTGAA
AAAGATACCGGTATTACTGATTGAGATGCCACTTTTAACGCCTGCGGAAAAAGCCAGATTGTTAATTGCC
AGCTTACCGGATAATTGTTCCGAGGATATTGATACGATAACTTTAAGCCAGCGTTACACTTTTAACCCAG
AAACCCTGCCATTGATTTTGCAAGAGGCCCAGCTTTATCAACAGCAGCGAGATCCGCTGGATATCTTGCA
GCAATGCGATATACGCCAGGCATTAAATTTGCGTGCTCAACAAAATTTCGGTCAATTGGCACAGCGGATT
ATTCCTAAGCGCTCATTAAAGGATTTATTGGTATCCGATGAGATTGCTCAGCAGTTACGGGAAATACTCA
TAGCAATTAAGTATCGGGAACAGGTTCTGGCGGGAGGGTTTAAAGATAAAATTGCCTATGGCACTGGTAT
CAGCGCCCTGTTTTATGGTGATTCAGGCACTGGAAAAACCATGGCAGCAGAAGTGATTGCTGACCACATT
GGCGTTGACTTAATAAAAGTGGATTTATCTACAGTAGTGAATAAATACATCGGTGAAACAGAAAAAAACT
TATCCCGTATTTTCGATTTGGCGGAACAGGATGCAGGGGTATTATTCTTTGATGAAGCTGACGCACTGTT
TGGTAAACGCAGTGAAACTAAAGATTCCCAGGACAGACATGCCAATATTGAAGTTTCTTACTTATTACAG
CGCCTGGAGAATTACCCGGGTCTGGTCATTTTATCCACCAATAATCGTGGTCATTTAGACAGTGCTTTTA
ATCGTCGTTTTACTTTCATTACCCGTTTTACTTACCCGGATGAAAAAATCCGTAAAAAAATGTGGCAGGA
AATTTGGCCTAGAAATATAAAAATATCGGAAGATATCGATTTTAACGAATTAGCTCAACGAACAAGCGTG
ACTGGCGCGAATATCCGCAATATTGCTTTATTGTCTTCATTCTTTGCTTCAGAGCAGGGGAATGATGAAG
TCAGTAATGAAAATATTGAAATTGCATTGAAGCGTGAATTAGCTAAAGTCGGACGATTAACATTTTAAAA
GTTATCACAATGAAAGTATTGAAATATTAAATAAATTTATTACCAAAAAGTTATCACGATATAATTTAAG
AGAGGTTTTTTATGTTAAACACGCAAACTATTATTGATGTCAATAAGGCAATGGATGCCATGCTGCGCGC
ATATCTGAATCAAGATATTGCCATTCGTTTTGATCTACCTGAATTGGATACTATGCAATCTGATGCGATG
GTAAGTATCTTTCTTTATGACATTCATGAAGATTTACAGCTTCGCTCGGCAGAATCAAGAGGGTTTGATG
TTTATGCCGGGAGGTTATTGCCTGGTTGGGTAAATATTAAATGTAACTATCTGATTACCTATTGGGAAGC
TTCTAAGCCAGCGACTGATGCCAGCAGTCCGGATAGCCAACCTGATAACCAGGCAATACAAGTGATGTCA
CAAGTATTAAATGCCTTGATTAATAATCGTCAATTGGCAGGTATTCCTGGTGCTTATACTCAGGTTGTAC
CGCCTAAAGAGAGTTTAAATAGCCTGGGGAATTTCTGGCAATCACTGGGTAATCGCCCACGGCTTTCTCT
CAATTATTCAGTGACAGTACCTGTTAGCCTAAACGATGGTCAGGATAGCGCGACTCCGGTTACCGCGGTT
TCTTCTACAGTGGAACAAACGGCATCGCTCAGTCAAGAAGTGGTTAGTCATGCTTTACGCGAATTACTCA
TTACGGAATTAGGAGGAGGAGAGGATAACCGGTTGGTACTGAGTAAAGTTGAATTATCCGCAGTGAAAGA
GACGATGACTCAAGACAGTCCGGCTCAGATGATTATATTGTTGTCTGTTTCAGGCATTACACGACAGGAA
TATTTGAAGGAAATTGATAATATCTTTGATCGTTGGGTAAATAATGCTGAAGTTATTACCACTATTGATG
ATTGTGGGATTAGAATTGAAAGTATAACGAAAGATAATCTTGTAGGAATTTAAATTTTTTTAATTAAATA
AAGGAATTAATATTGATTTGATAGAGCATGTAATCAATAACTTCTATGAAAATGTTGAAAAACAATACAC
GGAAACACTTAACTTACAATTAAATTGTTAAAGGAGATGATGATAAGAATGGTCAGTCACCAGATAAAAT
GATCTCTGGTCAATTTTAGGAAAGCTGAAAAAACCTGACCAAATGCGTCGTAAATTCTATGCTTAGAAAG
ACTCGGTGCCAGTGTAATACCTAAGATATGGTTTTTATTTCCATATCTGTTCGAAAACTTAGAAATAACA
AGTTCAACAATAACCAGGGACTTTAAATATCGGATCCTTGTCGGGAAGATGCGTGATCTGATCCTTCAAC
TCAGCAAAAGTTCGATTTATTCAACAAAGCCGCCGTCCCGTCAAGTCAGCGTAATGCTCTGCCAGTGTTA
CAACCAATTAACCAATTCTGATTAGAAAAACTCATCGAGCATCAAATGAAACTGCAATTTATTCATATCA
GGATTATCAATACCATATTTTTGAAAAAGCCGTTTCTGTAATGAAGGAGAAAACTCACCGAGGCAGTTCC
ATAGGATGGCAAGATCCTGGTATCGGTCTGCGATTCCGACTCGTCCAACATCAATACAACCTATTAATTT
CCCCTCGTCAAAAATAAGGTTATCAAGTGAGAAATCACCATGAGTGACGACTGAATCCGGTGAGAATGGC
AAAAGCTTATGCATTTCTTTCCAGACTTGTTCAACAGGCCAGCCATTACGCTCGTCATCAAAATCACTCG
CATCAACCAAACCGTTATTCATTCGTGATTGCGCCTGAGCGAGACGAAATACGCGATCGCTGTTAAAAGG
ACAATTACAAACAGGAATCGAATGCAACCGGCGCAGGAACACTGCCAGCGCATCAACAATATTTTCACCT
GAATCAGGATATTCTTCTAATACCTGGAATGCTGTTTTCCCGGGGATCGCAGTGGTGAGTAACCATGCAT
CATCAGGAGTACGGATAAAATGCTTGATGGTCGGAAGAGGCATAAATTCCGTCAGCCAGTTTAGTCTGAC
CATCTCATCTGTAACATCATTGGCAACGCTACCTTTGCCATGTTTCAGAAACAACTCTGGCGCATCGGGC
TTCCCATACAATCGATAG
Features (pLannotate 1.2.2; 7 found; start..end, strand, type, name):
    251..403     -  CDS            tetR (fragment): TETR1_ECOLX - Experimental evidence at protein level: Swiss-Prot protein existence level 1. TetR is the repressor of the tetracycline resistance element; its N-terminal region forms a helix-turn-helix structure and binds DNA. Binding of tetracycline to TetR reduces the repressor affinity for the tetracycline resistance gene (tetA) promoter operator sites. From Escherichia coli.
    423..1571    -  CDS            trfA: trans-acting replication protein that binds to and activates oriV
   1843..2214    -  CDS            traJ: oriT-recognizing protein; traJ
   2247..2356    -  oriT           oriT: incP origin of transfer
   2502..3209    +  rep_origin     oriV: incP origin of replication
   3448..4036    +  rep_origin     ori: high-copy-number ColE1/pMB1/pBR322/pUC origin of replication
  24452..119     -  CDS            KanR (across the origin): aminoglycoside phosphotransferase; aph(3')-Ia; confers resistance to kanamycin in bacteria or G418 (Geneticin®) in eukaryotes
