>Addgene plasmid #198298 | pAWP78-PVCpnf_pvc13-EE Sequencing Result | analyzer sequence | sequence record 388759
ATTGTCGCACCTGATTGCCCGACATTATCGCGAGCCCATTTATACCCATATAAATCAGCATCCATGTTGG
AATTTAATCGCGGCCTCGAGCAAGACGTTTCCCGTTGAATATGGCTCATAACACCCCTTGTATTACTGTT
TATGTAAGCAGACAGTTTTATTGTTCATGATGATATATTTTTATCTTGTGCAATGTAACATCAGAGATTT
TGAGACACAACGTGGCTTTCGACTTCCGGCAAGCTATACGCGCCCTAGAATTGTCAATTTTAATCCTCTG
TTTATCGGCAGTTCGTAGAGCGCGCCGTGCGTCCCGAGCGATACTGAGCGAAGCAAGTGCGTCGAGCAGT
GCCCGCTTGTTCCTGAAATGCCAGTAAAGCGCTGGCTGCTGAACCCCCAGCCGGAACTGACCCCACAAGG
CCCTAGCGTTTGCAATGCACCAGGTCATCATTGACCCAGGCGTGTTCCACCAGGCCGCTGCCTCGCAACT
CTTCGCAGGCTTCGCCGACCTGCTCGCGCCACTTCTTCACGCGGGTGGAATCCGATCCGCACATGAGGCG
GAAGGTTTCCAGCTTGAGCGGGTACGGCTCCCGGTGCGAGCTGAAATAGTCGAACATCCGTCGGGCCGTC
GGCGACAGCTTGCGGTACTTCTCCCATATGAATTTCGTGTAGTGGTCGCCAGCAAACAGCACGACGATTT
CCTCGTCGATCAGGACCTGGCAACGGGACGTTTTCTTGCCACGGTCCAGGACGCGGAAGCGGTGCAGCAG
CGACACCGATTCCAGGTGCCCAACGCGGTCGGACGTGAAGCCCATCGCCGTCGCCTGTAGGCGCGACAGG
CATTCCTCGGCCTTCGTGTAATACCGGCCATTGATCGACCAGCCCAGGTCCTGGCAAAGCTCGTAGAACG
TGAAGGTGATCGGCTCGCCGATAGGGGTGCGCTTCGCGTACTCCAACACCTGCTGCCACACCAGTTCGTC
ATCGTCGGCCCGCAGCTCGACGCCGGTGTAGGTGATCTTCACGTCCTTGTTGACGTGGAAAATGACCTTG
TTTTGCAGCGCCTCGCGCGGGATTTTCTTGTTGCGCGTGGTGAACAGGGCAGAGCGGGCCGTGTCGTTTG
GCATCGCTCGCATCGTGTCCGGCCACGGCGCAATATCGAACAAGGAAAGCTGCATTTCCTTGATCTGCTG
CTTCGTGTGTTTCAGCAACGCGGCCTGCTTGGCCTCGCTGACCTGTTTTGCCAGGTCCTCGCCGGCGGTT
TTTCGCTTCTTGGTCGTCATAGTTCCTCGCGTGTCGATGGTCATCGACTTCGCCAAACCTGCCGCCTCCT
GTTCGAGACGACGCGAACGCTCCACGGCGGCCGATGGCGCGGGCAGGGCAGGGGGAGCCAGTTGCACGCT
GTCGCGCTCGATCTTGGCCGTAGCTTGCTGGACCATCGAGCCGACGGACTGGAAGGTTTCGCGGGGCGCA
CGCATGACGGTGCGGCTTGCGATGGTTTCGGCATCCTCGGCGGAAAACCCCGCGTCGATCAGTTCTTGCC
TGTATGCCTTCCGGTCAAACGTCCGATTCATTCACCCTCCTTGCGGGATTGCCCCGACTCACGCCGGGGC
AATGTGCCCTTATTCCTGATTTGACCCGCCTGGTGCCTTGGTGTCCAGATAATCCACCTTATCGGCAATG
AAGTCGGTCCCGTAGACCGTCTGGCCGTCCTTCTCGTACTTGGTATTCCGAATCTTGCCCTGCACGAATA
CCAGCTCCGCGAAGTCGCTCTTCTTGATGGAGCGCATGGGGACGTGCTTGGCAATCACGCGCACCCCCCG
GCCGTTTTAGCGGCTAAAAAAGTCATGGCTCTGCCCTCGGGCGGACCACGCCCATCATGACCTTGCCAAG
CTCGTCCTGCTTCTCTTCGATCTTCGCCAGCAGGGCGAGGATCGTGGCATCACCGAACCGCGCCGTGCGC
GGGTCGTCGGTGAGCCAGAGTTTCAGCAGGCCGCCCAGGCGGCCCAGGTCGCCATTGATGCGGGCCAGCT
CGCGGACGTGCTCATAGTCCACGACGCCCGTGATTTTGTAGCCCTGGCCGACGGCCAGCAGGTAGGCCTA
CAGGCTCATGCCGGCCGCCGCCGCCTTTTCCTCAATCGCTCTTCGTTCGTCTGGAAGGCAGTACACCTTG
ATAGGTGGGCTGCCCTTCCTGGTTGGCTTGGTTTCATCAGCCATCCGCTTGCCCTCATCTGTTACGCCGG
CGGTAGCCGGCCAGCCTCGCAGAGCAGGATTCCCGTTGAGCACCGCCAGGTGCGAATAAGGGACAGTGAA
GAAGGAACACCCGCTCGCGGGTGGGCCTACTTCACCTATCCTGCCCGGCTGACGCCGTTGGATACACCAA
GGAAAGTCTACACGAACCCTTTGGCAAAATCCTGTATATCGTGCGAAAAAGGATGGATATACCGAAAAAA
TCGCTATAATGACCCCGAAGCAGGGTTATGCAGCGGAAAAGATCCGTCGACCCTTTCCGACGCTCACCGG
GCTGGTTGCCCTCGCCGCTGGGCTGGCGGCCGTCTATGGCCCTGCAAACGCGCCAGAAACGCCGTCGAAG
CCGTGTGCGAGACACCGCGGCCGCCGGCGTTGTGGATACCTCGCGGAAAACTTGGCCCTCACTGACAGAT
GAGGGGCGGACGTTGACACTTGAGGGGCCGACTCACCCGGCGCGGCGTTGACAGATGAGGGGCAGGCTCG
ATTTCGGCCGGCGACGTGGAGCTGGCCAGCCTCGCAAATCGGCGAAAACGCCTGATTTTACGCGAGTTTT
CCACAGATGATGTGGACAAGCCTGGGGATAAGTGCCCTGCGGTATTGACACTTGAGGGGCGCGACTACTG
ACAGATGAGGGGCGCGATCCTTGACACTTGAGGGGCAGAGTGCTGACAGATGAGGGGCGCACCTATTGAC
ATTTGAGGGGCTGTCCACAGGCAGAAAATCCAGCATTTGCAAGGGTTTCCGCCCGTTTTTCGGCCACCGC
TAACCTGTCTTTTAACCTGCTTTTAAACCAATATTTATAAACCTTGTTTTAACCAGGGCTGCGCCCTGTG
CGCGTGACCGCGCACGCCGAAGGGGGGTGCCCCCCCTTCTCGAACCCTCCCGGCCCGCTAACGCGGGCCT
CCCATCCCCCCAGGGGCTGCGCCCCTCGGCCGCGAACGGCCTCACCCCAAAAATGGCAGCCAAGCTGACC
CGCTAGGGACGTGAAGTCGATTCCTTCGATGGTTAGCAATCAAAGACTCAGAGTGCTGTCTGGAGCGTGA
ATCTAACGGTACGTATCTCGATTGCTCGGTCGCTATTCGCACTCTGCGAAAGTTCGTACCGCTCATTCAC
TAGGTTGCGAATCATGACCAAAATCCCTTAACGTGAGTTTTCGTTCCACTGAGCGTCAGACCCCGTAGAA
AAGATCAAAGGATCTTCTTGAGATCCTTTTTTTCTGCGCGTAATCTGCTGCTTGCAAACAAAAAAACCAC
CGCTACCAGCGGTGGTTTGTTTGCCGGATCAAGAGCTACCAACTCTTTTTCCGAAGGTAACTGGCTTCAG
CAGAGCGCAGATACCAAATACTGTTCTTCTAGTGTAGCCGTAGTTAGGCCACCACTTCAAGAACTCTGTA
GCACCGCCTACATACCTCGCTCTGCTAATCCTGTTACCAGTGGCTGCTGCCAGTGGCGATAAGTCGTGTC
TTACCGGGTTGGACTCAAGACGATAGTTACCGGATAAGGCGCAGCGGTCGGGCTGAACGGGGGGTTCGTG
CACACAGCCCAGCTTGKAGCGAACGACCTACACCGAACTGAGATACCTACAGCGTGAGCTATGAGAAAGC
GCCACGCTTCCCGAAGGGAGAAAGGCGGACAGGTATCCGGTAAGCGGCAGGGTCGGAACAGGAGAGCGCA
CGAGGGAGCTTCCAGGGGGAAACGCCTGGTATCTTTATAGTCCTGTCGGGTTTCGCCACCTCTGACTTGA
GCGTCGATTTTTGTGATGCTCGTCAGGGGGGCGGAGCCTATGGAAAAACGCCAGCAACGCGGCCTTTTTA
CGGTTCCTGGCCTTTTGCTGGCCTTTTGCTCACATGTTCTTTCCTGCGTTATCCCCTGATTCTGTGGATA
ACCGTATTACCGCCTTTGAGTGAGCTGTCGCGAATGCATCTAGATATAATTACATCTTCATCATTCGGTA
TTTTAAATGACATATATCCTCCTTCCGAATAGTTTTAATGGTGATGTTCGATTGGACAGTGTTTTCCATT
ATTAAAATTTTAAGTATCACATCATGTTTAATGAAGGATTGATGTTTATTAGAATATTCATAATAGCTTT
GTCTTTGCCTCTATGTAAATGAAATTGCATAAAAAGCAAATTGCATTATTGGCAATGTACTTATTCTGGA
TTTTTCGGCACGATAAATTATTGGTGTAAGTTTTATATCATGAGTAAAAATTCGGAATGATATTCCTGTC
ATTTTGTGGCGGTAGCGTTACTCAAGATATTATCCTACATCATATGTTGATTATTGTAATCAATCGAGCT
ATTTTTTGTCTAAAAAGGGGCTTTTATGTCTACAAGTACATCTCAAATTGCGGTTGAATATCCTATTCCT
GTCTATCGCTTTATTGTTTCTGTCGGAGATGAGAAAATTCCATTTAATAGTGTTTCAGGATTAGATATTA
GTTATGACACCATTGAATACCGAGATGGTGTTGGTAATTGGTTCAAAATGCCGGGTCAGAGTCAGAGCAC
TAATATCACCTTGCGTAAAGGCGTTTTCCCGGGGAAAACAGAACTGTTTGATTGGATTAACTCTATTCAG
CTTAATCAGGTAGAGAAAAAGGATATTACCATCAGTTTAACTAATGATGCAGGTACCGAATTATTAATGA
CCTGGAATGTTTCTAATGCTTTTCCCACTTCATTGACTTCACCTTCATTTGATGCCACCAGTAATGATAT
TGCAGTACAGGAAATTACGCTGATGGCAGATCGGGTGATTATGCAGGCTGTTTGAAGCATTGATATTTAA
TCATCTCATATAAGGGAACTTTTATGACAACCGTTACCAGTTATCCTGGCGTTTATATTGAAGAATTAAA
TAGCCTGGCCTTGTCAGTTTCAAATAGCGCCACAGCGGTTCCTGTTTTTGCTGTGGACGAACAAAACCAA
TATATTAGTGAAGATAATGCAATCCGTATTAATTCGTGGATGGATTATCTTAATCTGATTGGCAATTTTA
ATAATGAAGACAAATTAGATGTTTCTGTGCGTGCTTATTTTGCCAATGGAGGTGGATATTGTTATCTCGT
CAAAACAACGAGTTTAGAAAAAATTATTCCAACCTTGGATGATGTAACCTTATTGGTTGCTGCGGGCGAA
GATATTAAAACGACAGTAGATGTTTTATGTCAGCCAGGAAAAGGGTTATTCGCAGTCTTTGATGGCCCTG
AAACAGAGTTGACTATCAACGGTGCGGAAGAGGCAAAACAAGCCTATACCGCCACACCATTCGCTGCGGT
TTATTATCCTTGGTTGAAAGCGGATTGGGCTAACATAGATATTCCACCCAGTGCAGTGATGGCGGGAGTT
TATGCATCGGTGGATTTATCCCGTGGTGTATGGAAAGCGCCTGCCAATGTTGCGTTGAAAGGGGGCCTGG
AACCTAAATTTTTAGTCACGGATGAATTGCAGGGTGAATATAACACTGGCCGCGCTATCAATATGATTCG
TAATTTCAGTAACACAGGTACTACGGTTTGGGGTGCAAGAACCCTGGAAGATAAAGACAATTGGCGTTAT
GTTCCAGTGCGACGCTTGTTTAATTCTGTGGAGCGGGATATCAAGCGTGCCATGAGCTTTGCTATGTTCG
AGCCTAATAATCAGCCTACTTGGGAGCGGGTACGGGCGGCGATTAGCAACTACCTTTATAGCCTGTGGCA
ACAGGGGGGATTAGCTGGCAGCAAAGAAGAAGACGCTTATTTTGTGCAAATTGGTAAAGGTATAACGATG
ACACAGGAGCAGATTGATGCAGGGCAAATGATTGTTAAAGTCGGTTTGGCTGCTGTACGGCCTGCGGAAT
TTATCATTCTCCAGTTTACGCAAGATGTAGAACAGCGTTAATCATATGATTATGAGGAGTTATCATGTCT
GCTATTCTGAAAGCGCCTGGCGTTTATATTGAAGAAGACGCTTCCCTAGCGTTGTCTGTCAGTAACAGCG
CGACTGCCGTGCCTGTTTTTATCGGAAAATTTACTCCGACAGTGGTTGATTCAATCCAAGTCTGTACCCG
TATCAGCAACTGGCTTGAATTCACTTCCTCTTTTTCCCTAGCTCCAACAGTTGAGATTGTTGTCCAATCT
AACACTGAATCTGAATCTGAATCTGAAACTTACCACTATATTGAGACAATCAATTTATCTCCAGCTGTGG
AAGCATTGCGACTCTATTTTCAAAATGGCGGAGGAGCTTGCTATATCTACCCATTAAATGATGCTGAAGA
TGAATTGGTTCTGGCGGCCATACCAGAAGTCATTGAACAGAAAGGTGATATTACTCTGTTGGTTTGCCCG
GAACTCGATCTGGATTACAAAACTAAGATCTATGGCGCAGTGAGCTCACTGTTGAATGATAACAAAGTGG
GCTATTTCCTGATTGCGGATAGCAATGATGGAGAATCTGTGTCAGGAGTATGGAATAGTGCTAAGGCCGC
CGCCTATTATCCCCAGTTGGAAACTAACCTAAAATTTTCCACGTTGCCTGGGGATAAGGACATTCGTATC
AGCGGTTATCAGGATGATGATGAAACACATAAACCGAAAAACTTGGATGAGCTCAGGACAATCAACGAGG
CGTTGGCACAGGATATTGATGCAAGATTGCTCGAGGAGAAACAACGTGCTGTCATCATTCCGCCAAGTGC
TGCCATTGCGGGCATTTATTGCCAAACGGATAATCGTCGCGGTGTTTGGAAAGCGCCAGCCAACGTTGCG
CTCACAGGGATCGGGAGTTTGCTTGATAAGGTAGACGATGAACGGCAGGGAGAGATGAATGACAAGGGAA
TCAATGTCATCCGTTCATTTACCGACCGTGGTTTTATGGTCTGGGGAGCCCGTACTTGTGTGGACGCTGC
CAACATCAGCTGGCGTTATATTCCTGTTCGTCGCCTGTTCAATTCCGTTGAACGAGATATCCGCCAGGCG
CTGCGCGCTGTGTTGTTTGAAACTAATAGTCAGCCTACCTGGGTACGTGCTAAGGCTGCCGTTGATCAAT
ATCTTTATACCCTTTGGCAGAAAAATGCATTGATGGGTGCTCGCCCGGAAGAAGCTTATTTTGTGCAAAT
TGGTCAGGATATCACCATGTCCGAGGCTGATATTAAACAGGGTAAGATGATCATGACTGTTGGTTTGGCA
GCAGTGCGGCCAGCTGAGTTCATCATTCTGCAATTTACGCAGGATGTTGTTCAGTAATCTCCATGACTAA
ACGCCAGGCACTGTATTGACAGTGCCTACTCTAACCATCTTGGAGGAGGTGATGATGATGGAGAGACTCC
AACCGGGTGTGACTTTAACAGAAAGTATAATCACGATGGGTCAGCAAGAGATACCCAGTGCTGTGCCGGT
GTTTATTGGTTACACCGTTCGTTATCCGGAACAATCGGAAGCATCAGTCCGTATCGACAGTTTGGCCGAG
TATACCAGCCTGTTTGGTGACGACCATGTGATGATGTTTGCTGTCAGGCACTATTTTGATAATGGCGGGC
AACAGGCATTTGTTTTACCCCTGAAGGACAATATGCCATCAGTGGAGATGACCACAGCTGAAGCGGAAAA
TCTGATAGCCGCATTGCGCTCTGCTACGGTTAGCGAAGCCATTGGTGGGCATAGTCAGATTACACTGATT
TTGGTACCGGATATGGCTCGGCTTAATGACAGTGATATTGATGACTCCTCAACCCAGGTAAGCCTGTGGT
CCCAAGGCTGGGAGGCGCTGCTGCAATTGAGTCAGGTTAGGCCCAACCTCTTTGTGCTGTTAGATGCGCC
GGATAATGTTGAACAGGCGCAGAAGTGTATGACAACGCTATCGTCAGATTATCGTCAATGGGGGGCAGCA
TATTGGCCTCGTCTGGAAACTACCTATCAGAAAGAAATATCTGGCAAGGACAATGAATCTCAGGGAATTT
TCCAGGGGACTGTTCTGTCACCCACAGCCGCGGTCGCAGCGGTAATTCAACGCACGGATAACGACGCGGG
TGTTTGGAAAGCACCGGCCAATATTGCCTTATCCCAGGTTATTCGACCTGTTAAATCTTATCTTCAGGGA
AGTGTACTGTTTAACAGCAGCGGCACTTCGCTCAATGTGATCCGCAGTTTCCCAGGTAAGGGCATACGGG
TATGGGGATGCCGCACTCTGGAAAACACGGATAATACGCAGTGGCGCTATCTGCAAACACGTCGGCTGGT
TTCCTATGTAACAGCGCATTTGACCCAATTGGCTCGCATGTATGTCTTCGAGCCAAATAATGAACTTACC
TGGATGAAGTTAAAAGGACAAAGTTACAACTGGTTACGGCAATTATGGTTGCAGGGTGGCTTGTATGGTT
CACAGGAGGATGAGGCATTTAACATTCTGTTAGGCGTAAACGAGACGATGACTGAGGATGATGTTCGTGC
AGGAAAAATGATCATGAAAGTTGAGTTGGCTGTGTTGTTTCCTGCCGAATTTATTGAGATCAGTTTGGTG
TTTAATACCCAAACAGAGGCGCTGTCTTAAGAAGGAAAAAGTACGATGAACGATTATTACACACCCGTGG
TATCCCATCGTTTTATGGCGAGTTTTATTTTTAACCGCATTCCCGATCCGCTGGATATTCGTTTTCAGCG
TATCTCTGGCCTTAGTCGGGAACTACAGGTGACTCAGTACAGTGAGGGAGGAGAAAATGCCCGTAATAAC
TATTTAGCTGAGAAAATCCAACACGGTACGTTGACTTTGGAACGGGGCGTGATGACAGTCTCGCCATTGA
CCTGGATGTTTGATCGGGTATTGAGTGGTGAAAAAATCGCTTATGCCGATGTGGTGGTGATGCTACTGAA
TGAAAATTCACTGCCATTGTCCAGTTGGACGTTGAGCAATGCGCTGCCGGTACGCTGGCAAACCAGCGAC
TTTGACGCTAACAGCAATGCCATATTGGTGAATACCCTTGAATTGCGTTACCAGGATATGCGCTGGCTTG
GAGTCAAAATATGACAGTAGAAATCAGAGAGTTACTTATCCAGGCAAAGGTAGTGCCATCAACACGACCG
ACTGAATCAGAACGGCAAAACCATTCTTTGATACAGGAAAGTCTGGATGAGGCGACTTGGGTGGAAACGA
TAAAACGCGAAGTGTTGGCCGCATTACGCGATGAGGAAGGGTGGCGTCCATGAGTCTGATTGAACGTGGT
TTAGCTAAGCTGACAATTAATGCTTATAAGGATAGGGAAGGGAAGATACGGGCAGGAACGTTGCAGGCCA
TGTATAACCCTGACTCCTTGCAACTGGATTACCAAACGGATTATCAGCAATCCCAAGCGATTAATAGCGA
AAAGCAAAGTAGCATTTATGTACAGGCCAAGCCCGCAGGGTTATCACTTGAATTAATTTTTGATGCCACG
ATGCCGGGTAACAAAACCCCCATTGAAGAGCAGCTCATGCAGCTCAAGCAACTGTGCAGTGTGGATGCAA
CCAGTAACGAGACGCGATTCCTGCAAGTTAAATGGGGCAAAATGCGTTGGGAAAGTCGGGGTTACTTTGC
TGGCAGGGCCAAGAGTTTGTCTGTGAATTACACTTTGTTTGATCGTGATGCGACTCCCTTGAGGGTACGG
GTAATATTGGCATTAGTGGCTGATGAAAGTCTGGTGTTGCAGGAGACTGAACAAAATCTGCAATCTCCGG
CAAAAATCGCATTACGCATACAGGATGGGGTATCTCTGGCTCTGATGGCAGCCAGTACGGCATCAACATT
GTCAGGCGGTGTGGATTATCTGACGCTGGCCTGGCAAAACGGTCTGGATAATCTCAATGGGTTCGTTCCG
GGTGAAATATTGCAGGCCACCAGGGGAGACGAATCATGAGCCACCAACTGAAAATTATTGCAGATGGTAA
GGCACTGTCACTTTTGGCCGCGGTAGATGTGGACACCTGTTATCGGGTTAACAGTATACCTTCTGCGACA
TTGAAACTGAGCGTACCGGATAGGCCACTCTCTTCTTTCAGTCAGACGGATGTTCAGACAGAACTGGCCC
ACTGTCAGGTAGGGAAAACCCTGCGTCTGGAATTGATTGATGGTAGCAAAAAATGGGTGCTGTTTAATGG
TCTTATTACCCGTAAGGCTCTGAGAATTAAGAATAAGCAATTATTGCTCACTCTGGTTGTCAAGCATCGG
TTGCAACTGATGGTGGATACCCAGCATTCACAGCTGTTTAAAGACAAAAGCGAAAAAGCGATCTTAAGCA
CGCTATTGAATCAGACCGGAATCAATGCTCGCTTCGGAAAGATAGCGGCGTTAGATCAAAAGCATGAACA
GATGGTGCAATTTCGTTGTTCAGACTGGCATTTTCTGTTGTGCCGACTGTCGGCAACCGGTGCATGGTTG
TTACCTGCCATAGAAGACGTTCAGTTTGTTCAACCTGATGCTCTGAAATCAAACTCAGCCTATACCTTGA
AGAGCAGGGGGGATGAGAACAAAGACATCGTTGTCAAGGATGCTTACTGGCAGTTTGACAATCAAATCAA
CCCCGCTTTGCTGGAAGTCAGTGGCTGGGATATCAGTAAGCAGCAGGTACAATCAGGCGGTCGCTACGGA
AAAATCGCGTTGGGTAAGGCGGCACTCTCTCCTGATGGATTGGCATCCCTTAATAAAACGGGTTGGGACA
TTTGTTATAGCAGTCCGTTAACAACCCAGGAAAGCGGTTATCTGGCACAGGGATTATTGCTTAACCAGCG
CATTTCTGGGGTGACAGGAGAATTTTTGCTCAAAGGAGATGGGCGTTACCAGTTGGGAGACAACATTCAG
CTGACTGGATTTGGTTCACAGTTAGATGGTACGGCAAGCATTACTGAGGTTCGCCACCGTCTTAATCGGC
GAATTGATTGGGAAACCACGGTGAGCATTGGTTTACAACATGAATATTTGCCGATATTACCTGATGCTCC
CGAACTACATATTGCGACAGTAGCGAAATATCAGCAGGACAGTGCGGTGTTAAACCGTATCCCCATTATT
CTGCCGGTACTGAATCGTCCCAATGAATTTTTGTGGGCCAGATTGGGGAAACCTTATGCTAGCCATGAAA
GCGGTTTCTGTTTTTACCCAGAGCCAGGTGACGAAGTTATTATTGGTTTTTTTGAAAATGATCCGCGTTA
TCCAGTTATTTTAGGTGCTATGCATAATCCGAAAAATAAGGCCCCTTTTGAACCAACCCAAGATAATAGG
GAAAAAGTATTGATCGTTAAAAAAGGTGAAGCGCAACAACAATTAGTCATTGATGGCAAAGAGAAAATGA
TCCGAATTAATGCGGGTGAAAATCAAATAATGCTTCAGCAAGATAAAGACATTTCTCTGTCAACGAAAAA
AGAATTAACACTGAAAGCGCAGACAATGAATGCCACGATGGATAAATCATTGGCAATGTCCGGGAAAAAC
AGTGTTGAAATCAAAGGCGCAAAAATTAATCTTACCCAATGAAAGGTGACGATGAATGGAAAATCAAATA
CTGACACAACTCTATGGTCGTGGTTGGGCTTTTCCTCCGGTCTTTTCCCTTGAAAAGGGGGTAGAGATGG
CTGAAGGGGCGGAAGATGTGAGACAAAGTTTGCAGATTCTGTTTAGTACTGAGCCGGGGGAACGTCTTAT
GCGTGAAAATTATGGCTGCGGATTAAATGATTTTATGTTTGAAAATATCCGCAATGAACTTATTGCTGAA
ATTGAATCCCATATCCATGACAACGTATTACGATATGAACCCCGGGCTGATATGACTGATATTCAGGTTC
GTCAATCCCCTGGCATGGGGAATACTTTGCAAGTGCAGGTCATGTATCGCCTGAGAGGGAGTGATATCAA
TCAACAAATCCAGGGAGTACTTGCACTGAGTGAAGGCCGGGTGACGGAGGTAGTATGAGTGAAGCGATTG
TGGTGGATGGTGACGTGTTACAGTTTGATCCCAACTTTGGCAATCGGCAGGTGACGGTTCCCAGCCCAGG
AAAAATTAGCGGCACAGGACATGCGCAGGTAAGTGGAAAAAAAGTGTGTATTCTGGGGGATGAGAAACAG
GTCAGGGTTTCTGCAACCTATATTACAACAACACATACTACGCCGGGAACAGGAACCATTACTATCAGTG
CTCTGGATGCTGGCCAGCAGGCCCTTCAGTGTACCAGTGGGGCGGCTTTAATTATCAAGGGGCAGCAATT
TACGGCGATGTTTACGCCTGAATTGCCAGCCATGAATAATACAGTGACTCCGCCACAACCGGATGTTACG
ACACCTTCATCAGGAAAAGGACGTTTTATCACTCAACAAAATTTTGCTACCGTAAATTAGAGTATTGACT
GAATTAAATAGAATTAACGAAGGTGTAAATAATTATTTATTTGCTGACGAATCGCTGTGACAAATAAACA
CAGGTGATGTTATGGAATTAAATGAGTTAACTAACAAATTGTCAAATTTGGTGCCAATGACCGATTTTAA
ATTAGATAATCGAGCCAGTTTGCAATTGCTTAAATATATTGAAGCGTATACGAAGATAATACCCTTTAAT
TCTGGCGATAAATATTGGAATGACTTTTTCTTTATGTCAGGAAATACGCCAGAGAAACTTGCAAAATTAT
ATCAGAAAGAAATAGAACCCAATGGGGAGTTATTACCTCAGCAGGCTTTTTTGTTGGCGGTTTTGCGTTT
ATTGGAAACACCAATATCCTTATTAAATGTATTACCTGCTGCTCATCGTGAGCTCTATTATCGGGAGCTT
TTAGGCTTGTCTTCCCATGCGGCACAGCCTGATCAGGTTGCTTTATCTATGGAACTGAATTCGACAGTGA
TGGAACAGCTGCTCCCTGAAGGAACCCTGTTTGAGGCTGGTCAGGATGAACAAGGCAATGCATTGCAATA
TGCCCTGGATGCCAGTTTGCTGGCTAATCGTGGATATATCAGTGACTTGCGCTGGTTACGGAATGACGGG
GAAAAGCAATGGGTTACTTCTGCTCCATGGGATTTACAGGCACAGGTGTCACTGCCGTCTGATGGGATAC
GATTATTTGGTAAGACAAATAGTGATCAGCAGGTATTTGGTGGGGTGTTGATAACGTCATCACTTCTGGC
GATGGAAGCGGGGATAAGGAAGATCATTGTTACTTTTGAGCAGGAGATGAACACCCAAGAACTGGTGGCA
CAGGTCAGCAGTGGAAATCAATGGCTAACATTGACGTCTGAGGTAAATAAGAAAGAGGTCACACTGACAC
TGTCAGACAAAGAACCGGCAATCAGTGCGCCAGAGGATCTGGATAATCTCTTTTTCACGCAACCGGTACT
CAGGCTACAGGGAAAGGATAGTCAGGCACTGCCGGAGGTGACGGGTATCAGCGTTTCGGAAAAGGATGAT
ACTAAGGATACCTCTTTTGAGATGTATCACTTAACACCATTTGGTTATAGCAGTGATATAGAGCCATTGG
AGGAAAATCCAGCGTTATATTTAGGCTTTACTGATGTAAAGCCAGGGCAAACACTGGCGCTGTATTGGAA
ATTAAAATCCCCGCAGCAACCAACCGTTTCCTGGTATTACCTGGATCAACATAATCAATGGGCTGAATTG
GATTCATGGGTCAGTGATGGAACCCAGAATCTGTATCAGGATGGTACTTGGCACGTTGAGTTGCCTGTGG
ATGCATCCAATCAGGCAGAGCAGATGCCAGTTGGACGCTATTGGTTGCGGGCAGTGGTGGAGGTACCCGC
TCATGAGGGGGCGTTGGGGAAGGCTCCTTGGCTATATGGTCTAATCTATAACGCCATGACGGCAACCTTG
GTTAATGTAGATAGCATCAGTGACAGCCATTTCTTAACCCCTTTGCCTGCCAGCAGCATACAGCGGCCCG
TTGAACCCATCATTGTGTTGGCATCGGTCAACCAGCCTTGGGCATCATGGGGTGGACGTATACCTGAATC
CTACAGTGCCTTTTTTGAACGGATAGCTCAAAACCTGTCTCATCGAAACCGGTCCTTAACCTGGGGAAAT
ATGGTGACATTACTCAAAGAGCGTTATGTCAGCATCTTTGATGTTAAGTATCCAGGTAATGATGAACTCA
CCAGAGTGCCAGCATTGGAGCAGCAGCAACTAACAGTGATTCCAGCAAACCGGTACAACGATAGCGATGA
TTCTCTGCGTCCGGTACTGAATCCTGCTCGTCTGCAAGAGATGGCTGATTGGTTGCAGCAGAAAGACTCT
CCCTGGGCCTCTATTGAGGTCAGGAATCCAGAATACTTGGATGTGAAAATCCATTACGAGGTGATTTTTA
AACCTGATGTGAACGAAGATTTTGGCTATCGCCAGCTACAGCAGCAACTGTGTGAGGTGTATATGCCTTG
GAGCATAGATGAGCAGCGGCCCGTTGTATTGAATAACAGCATTAATTATTTCCAGTTGTTAGCCACTATT
CAACAGCAACCGCTGGTTGAGCGAGTCACTCGTCTGACACTACATCGGGCTGATTCTTCTGATGAGAGTG
ATGGTACAGCATCTGTGGAAGCCAAAGATAATGAAGTGCTTATTTTAGTCTGGGAAGAGGACGATAATCT
GCAATACCGAGGAAATGACTATGAGTAATCAGGATGCACTGTTTCATAGCGTTAAAGACGATATTCACTT
TGATACCTTGCTGGAACAAGCTCATCAGGTGATTGAAAAACAGGCTGAAAAACTGTGGAGTGATACGGCA
GAGCATGATCCGGGTATCACATTTTTGCAGGGAATCAGTTACGGTGTGTCAGATTTGGCTTACCGACATA
CATTACCCCTGAAAGATTTACTGACTCCGGCGCCGGATGAGCAGCAGCAAGAGGGAATTTTTCCTGCCGA
ATTTGGCCCGCATAATACACTGACTTGTGGGCCGGTGACAGCGGATGATTATCGCAAGGCATTGTTAGAT
CTACACAGCAGCGACAGCCTGGATGGTACTCAGCAGGATGAGGGGGATTTTCTGTTCCGGAGTGTGCAAC
TGGTGCGTGAACCGGAAAAACAGCGTTATACCTATTGGTATGATGCAACCAAGAGGGAATATAGCTTTGT
CAACAGTGAAGGGGCTAAAGAGTTTACCTTGCGGGGGAATTACTGGTTGTATCTGGAACCAACCCGTTGG
ACTCAGGGTAATATTGCCGCTGCTACCAGACAACTGACAGAATTTTTGACTAAAAATCGCAATATTGGTG
AATCTGTCAGCAACATTATCTGGCTACAACCGGTTGATCTGCCACTGTTGCTGGATGTTGAACTGGATGA
TGATGTAGGTGCACAGGATGTCCCCGGTATTTTTGCGGCGGTGTATAGCACCGCAGAGCAGTATCTGATG
CCTGGAGCACAGCGTTACCGTACGGAAGTACTGCAAAATGCTGGGATGAGCAATGATCAAATCTTCGAAG
GTCCATTATTGGAACATGGCTGGATACCAGAGCTGCCGGCAGCCCGTGATTATACTCAAAGGCTCACTCT
CAATCTTAGCCGGTTGGTAAATAGTCTGCTTGAGATTGAGGGCATTAAACATGTGAATCGTCTTCGTCTG
GATGATAGCTTCGATAAAACTGCTATTGAACCCGTTAAGGGGGATACCTGGTCGTGGTCGATCAAAGAGG
GCTATTATCCACGTCTTTGGGGAGAAGACCCACTTAACCAATTGGCGCAACAAAATGGCCCGCTTAGGGT
GATAGCCAAAGGAGGGATTAGCGTCAGTGTGAGTAAAGAGCAAATCCAGGCCAGTTTACCCAGTCAATCA
CTGATTCAAAATGAGCCGGTAATATTGGCTTACGGCCAGCACCGTGACGTTGGCAGCTATTATCCCGTCA
GTGATACTTTGCCGCCTTGCTATGGACTACAACATTCTTTGTCTGAAAGTGAACACTTATTGCCACTTCA
TCAATTTATGTTGCCATTTGAACAATTATTGGCCTGTGGTTGTCAACAGATAGCCATGCTCCCGCGGTTA
CTGGCTTTTCAGCGCGAAGGTTATGAGGTTTGGGGTGATCAGTGGCCCTTTAAGTCAGGCTCAGTGAATG
ATGACGCCCATCAAGATTATGCCCCTGCATTAAAGGATTTGTTAGGACAGATTGCGCTGGATAGTGATCA
TGAATTGGATATTATTAATTACTTGCTGGGTTACTTTGGCACACAGCGGGCACCGCGTACCTTTACGACA
CAACTCGATGATTTTCGTGCGGTCCAACAGGGTTATCTGGCCCAGCAACCGACATTGACTTACCACCGCT
CCAATATTCGTATCGATCAGGTATCGTCGCTACAAAAACGTATTGCTGCTCGCATGGGGCTGGGCGGTGA
GTTGTTTAAACCTCAACCGGATCTGAGCCAACTGCCTTTTTATTTGATTGAACATCGAGCGTTGCTGCCA
GTCAAACCCAATAGTCAGTTTGATAAGGAACAGAAACCAGCCTCGGTGACAGAGGAGGGGGGCAGCCAAA
CAGGTCAACATTATGTGGTCATTGAACAGAAGGGCATTGATGGCAAGCTGACACAGGGGCAAGTGATCAA
TTTAATTCTGTATGAAGGAGAGCAGGGAGAAACCCAATTTACGATACGCGGTCAGATGGTATTCAAAACC
GAGGGGGATAAGTTTTGGTTGGATGTGAATAATAGTGCGCAACTGGAATATAATCTGGCGCGGGTAATGA
CAGCAGCCAAGGCGAGTAAACTCTTTTGGCAAAACAGCCCGGTATGGATGGAGGATATGGGCTATCGTCT
GGCCTATGCTAGTGACCAATCCTCATTGCCTGTGAATCAACGGCGCTTGACCCGCACAGTGCAAACTCCA
TTCCCGCCGATGGTTGTTGTAGGTAGCGAAATCACCCTGTTAAAGCAGGTGGGGATAGTCAATTTAAAAA
AAGCGGAGTCAGAAAAACTTTATGCAAAAGTTGTTAGCTTTGATCGCATTGAAGGGACCTTGATTATTGA
GCGTTTGGGTAATTCCACTCTGGCTTTTCCTACCTCGGAAGAGGCGTGGCGGTATAGTTGGTATTTTTCG
GGGGAGAAATATGAAAGGACTGACCGCTTTTCATTTGTGATTAGCGTAGTAGTGAACAGTGACTTAATTA
AATTGCCCGGTGTTGATCCCTATAAATTGGAAGAATGGGTGAAAGAAACGATTCTTACCGAATTTCCAGC
TCATATTTCTATGATTATCCATTGGATGGATCGGGAAGCCTTTTTAAATTTCGCCAATACCTATCAGCGT
TGGCAAAATAATGGTACGCCACTGGGGGATGCGGCTTATTCCATTCTAGAAAGTTTGACACTTGGTAAAT
TGCCATCTGCCTTAAAAGGTGTTGGCACAATGCGTATTGCCACATCTAGTCAAAGAGAAGAAGTGGTGGG
TAGTAATGGTGATCAATGGAATACAGATGGAATAACCCAGAATGAATTATTCTATGTTCCTAAAGAGAGC
TAGGAAAAATAAATATCTGCCACTAATGATGTTGAATTAAATATGTTTTCTGGAGTTAATCATGAACGAA
ACTCGTTATAATGCAACTGTACAAGAACAACAAACATTATCTAATCCAAAAGCTGTTGGACCTGACATCG
ATAAATTAAAGGATAAATTTAAAGAGGGCAGTATTCCCCTGCAAACCGATTTCAATGAGTTAATTGATAT
TGCCGATATTGGACGTAAAGCCTGTGGTCAAGCGCCACAACAAAATGGCCCAGGAGAAGGATTGAAATTG
GCTGATGACGGTACGCTTAATTTAAAAATAGGCACTTTTTCCAATAAAGACTTTTCTCCATTAATATTAA
AAGATGATGTTTTATCTGTAGATCTTGGTAGTGGTCTGACTAATGAAACCAATGGAATCTGTGTCGGTCA
GGGCGATGGTATTACAGTTAACACTAGCAATGTAGCTGTAAAACAAGGTAACGGAATTAGCGTTACTAGT
AGTGGTGGTGTTGCCGTTAAAGTTAGTGCTAATAAGGGACTTAGCGTTGATAGTAGTGGTGTTGCAGTTA
AAGTTAATACTGATAAGGGAATTAGCGTTGATGGTAATGGTGTTGCAGTTAAAGTTAATACTAGTAAAGG
AATTAGCGTTGATAATACAGGTGTTGCAGTTATAGCTAATGCTAGTAAGGGAATTAGCGTTGATGGTAGT
GGTGTTGCAGTTATAGCTAATACTAGTAAAGGAATTAGCGTTGATGGTAGTGGTGTTGCAGTTATAGCTA
ATACTAGTAAAGGAATTAGCGTTGATAATACAGGTGTTGCAGTTATAGCTAATGCTAGTAAGGGAATTAG
CGTTGATGGTAGTGGTGTTGCAGTTATAGCTAATACTAGTAAAGGAATTAGCGTTGATGGTAGTGGTGTT
GCAGTTATAGCTAATACTAGTAAAGGAATTAGCGTTGATAGTAGTGGTGTTGCAGTTAAAGTTAAAGCTA
ATGGCGGAATTAAAGTAGATGCTAATGGTGTTGCAATTGATCCTAATAATGTACTCCCCAAGGGAGTGAT
TGTAATGTTCTCTGGCAGTACTGCACCAACTGGTTGGGCGTTATGTGATGGCAATAATGGTACACCAAAT
TTAATCGATCGATTTATTTTAGGTGGGAAAGGGACTGATATTAATGGAGTGAGTACTAATACAGCTTCAG
GTACTAAAAATAGTAAGTTATTCGATTTCAGTTCTGATGAAGCTACATTAACTATTGATGGTAAAACACT
GGGGAGAGGTGGCTCTGGTGGTGAATACATGCCGATGGAAGGCGGTTCTGGCGGCCACGATCATGATATT
AAGATAACGGGCACAGGAAAACATTCTCACAAAAACAAAGTAACAGTCCCTTATTATATTCTGGCTTTCA
TCATAAAGCTTTAATATATATGAAAAATTGAAAATATAAATTATCCATTAATAATAAAGAGGATATTAGC
ATGACTTCGGAGCCAAATCTGTTAAACCGGATTACAATTACTATTGAAGCTAATAATCAACAAGTAGCTA
GAAAAGTATTGCATGGCTCCTTGCTTAATCAAGCTAATATAAATAAATTATTTAATTCATACTTTAATGA
ATATGAAATTAATAGGGGTGTTGGTAATGACTCCAACTTATTGATAGTGTTTTATGTTCAGATAATGCCC
GATGACTTTGTCATGCAGCTCCACCGATTTTGAGAACGACAGCGACTTCCGTCCCAGCCGTGCCAGGTGC
TGCCTCAGATTCAGGTTATGCCGCTCAATTCGCTGCGTATATCGCTTGCTGATTACGTGCAGCTTTCCCT
TCAGGCGGGATTCATACAGCGGCCAGCCATCCGTCATCCATATCACCACGTCAAAGGGTGACAGCAGGCT
CATAAGACGCCCCAGCGTCGCCATAGTGCGTTCACCGAATACGTGCGCAACAACCGTCTTCCGGAGACTG
TCATACGCGTAAAACAGCCAGCGCTGGCGCGATTTAGCCCCGACATAGCCCCACTGTTCGTCCATTTCCG
CGCAGACGATGACGTCACTGCCCGGCTGTATGCGCGAGGTTACCGACTGCGGCCTGAGTTTTTTAAGTGA
CGTAAAATCGTGTTGAGGCCAACGCCCATAATGCGGGCTGTTGCCCGGCATCCAACGCCATTCATGGCCA
TATCAATGATTTTCTGGTGCGTACCGGGTTGAGAAGCGGTGTAAGTGAACTGCAGTTGCCATGTTTTACG
GCAGTGAGAGCAGAGATAGCGCTGATGTCCGGCGGTGCTTTTGCCGTTACGCACCACCCCGTCAGTAGCT
GAACAGGAGGGACAGCTGATAGAAACAGAAGCCACTGGAGCACCTCAAAAACACCATCATACACTAAATC
AGTAAGTTGGCAGCATCACCGGGGTGTTTATTTAGAAACATTAATCCTGAATCTTGGTACGATAAATTTC
CATGATTTTAATTCATTGTTTCCTACTCTCCTAAAAGCTGCATTGAATAAAGAATTCAGTCAATATCAGA
TAAACAACCATAGGGAAGAAATGCTATTTAATGAGACAATATCAAATCAAGCTACTGATAAGTCTTACAT
ATTTGGCGATAACAAATTAATTGATGCAGAGAATTTCATTCACTTTTTATATCAAAAGCATTCCACATTA
AATCTAGTAGAAGCAATGGGAAATAATGGTATTGAAAAATTAACAAATCAGTTAACACAAATAGAAAATA
AATTTGCGTTATTATTGGCAAAAAGTTGTTTGTCTGAGGAAGGCTTAAAACGACTCTTGGCTATCAAACA
ACCCGATTTATTAATCGCTATCAATCGCAGATTATCTGAAAGAATAAATAGACCACAATATCAGGAGAAG
CTTGTTTCCTGCGGACAACTGATATTTAGTGCTCTGGGATATATACAACAGTACAATATACAGGAAATTC
CTAAACCGGATGAAAAAGTTATTGCACGCATAACAACTGAACTTAATAATAATGGTTTGCTTAATACAAT
ACCTATTATTACACTATTTCGTCAGAGTGGGATTAACGATTCATCACTAAATGATTGGCTAAAGAAAATC
TGGCAGGTGAGATCAATTTCACAGTTATGCAGAAAGTATCTTTCTGCTAAGGAATACCAATATCTGTCAG
AACATTTTGTTTCAAAGAGCGTCGATAAAAATAGATATGATGAAGAGCCCGTAAATCAGAGCATATTATC
AAGGTTGAATAATAATTCCATTAAAGAAGGAAATAATCACAGTCAACTCTGTACTCTCAGTAGACTATAT
TCTGAACCCGTTGTATTACCTGAACAAACCATTCTACGTCAGGTTAGTAATACAGTAGATCAGAGCATAT
TATCAAGGTTGAATAATGCCTCCATTAAAGAAGGAAATAACCAAAGTCAACTTCGCACTCTCAGTAGACT
ATATTCTGAGCCCGTTGCATTACCTGAACAAACCATTCCACGTCAGGTTAGTAATACAGGTATATTAATT
CTATGGCCAATGCTACCTACACTATTTAACCAGCTTGGTCTACTTGAGAAAAAGAAATTTATCCATCGTC
AGGCCCAGTTTAATGCCGTTGATTTTCTTGATTACCTGATTTGGGGAACCGAAGATGTGAAAGTGGAACG
AAAGGTTTTGAATAATGTTCTATGTGGGTTAATGGCTGATGAAATTACTGAACCAATGCCTATTGAACCA
GAAAAACAATGGATAATAATTCAATGGCTGGACGCTATTATCTCCCAACTTTCTGGCTGGAAAAAGTTAA
GTCGTAATGACGTCCGTCAATTATTTCTACAACGACCAGGAGAATTACTGATCAATGAACAGGAAATTAA
AATCACAATACAGCAACAACCATTTGATGCTCTGTTAACTGATTGGCCGTGGCCAATGAATATGGCTTGT
TTTAGCTGGTTGAGTCAACCATTAACCATTACGTGGTTATAACCATTGACCACAATGACTTAGTCTGAGT
AAAAAATATGAATATATCGCCTGTTTTTTATGATTCATTGAATCAGGATAACGACCGTGATCTATCGTTT
TTATTTAGCGAACTGGAACGAATAGATCTCGCTCTTCAACACCATTTTTATTGTGTAGAAAGTCAGCGAA
GTGAGCTCCTGGATGAGTTTCTGCTCACTGAGGCGGAAGTGGTGACCAGGCTGGATAAGCCACTTGGTAA
ACCTCATTGGATAAATGATGATTATCTGGCGATATCGCAAAAGGGCAATGTAAGCCTAATGGCAGCGTCC
AGATTAATGGATCTGATCGAACGCTTTGAACTGACTGATTTTGAGCGCGATGTTTTACTATTAGGCTTAT
TGCCCCATTTTGATAGCCGCTATTATCGACTGTTTTCGCTGATTCAAGGGGGACAACAGGGTCGATTACC
TTCTTTTGCGCTGGCATTGGAACTGTTTTGCCACTCGGCGCTGGAGAAACAGGTACAGCAAGCGAGTTTT
CTGCACCGGGCACCTTTGATGGGTTGCCAGCTATTATCCATCGATACTAGTCAAAAAACGCTGGCCTGGC
TCCAGACTCCCTTTATTACTGACAGCGGGGTATATCACTTTTTACTGGGGCATCACTACATTATGCCGGC
TTTAGAACATTGTGCTGAGTGGTTAACACCGACAGGGATTGGCTGTTATCCTGAAGGATTAAAACAAGTA
CTGGGTAACGTATTGTTATCTGACAACGATAATATTAGACCGATTGTCTTATTACGGGGAATGGCCGGCA
GTGCCAGAGCTTATACCATTACTAATATGATGGCTTCAGAAGGGAAGCAAACACTGCTGGTAGATATATC
CAAACTTGCTGATAGCGATGAAAAAAACATTATTCTTCAGATAAAGCATATTTTGCGGGAAACCCGCATG
CATGGAGCATGTTTATTATTACGGAATTTTTGCTTGTTAGTGGAACAGAATAAACAACTATTGGACTCCC
TGTCAGAGTTATTGAATCAACCTGAATTAAGAATTGTTTGCCTGATTGAGCCTTATTCCCCATTGGTATG
GCTGAAAAAGATACCGGTATTACTGATTGAGATGCCACTTTTAACGCCTGCGGAAAAAGCCAGATTGTTA
ATTGCCAGCTTACCGGATAATTGTTCCGAGGATATTGATACGATAACTTTAAGCCAGCGTTACACTTTTA
ACCCAGAAACCCTGCCATTGATTTTGCAAGAGGCCCAGCTTTATCAACAGCAGCGAGATCCGCTGGATAT
CTTGCAGCAATGCGATATACGCCAGGCATTAAATTTGCGTGCTCAACAAAATTTCGGTCAATTGGCACAG
CGGATTATTCCTAAGCGCTCATTAAAGGATTTATTGGTATCCGATGAGATTGCTCAGCAGTTACGGGAAA
TACTCATAGCAATTAAGTATCGGGAACAGGTTCTGGCGGGAGGGTTTAAAGATAAAATTGCCTATGGCAC
TGGTATCAGCGCCCTGTTTTATGGTGATTCAGGCACTGGAAAAACCATGGCAGCAGAAGTGATTGCTGAC
CACATTGGCGTTGACTTAATAAAAGTGGATTTATCTACAGTAGTGAATAAATACATCGGTGAAACAGAAA
AAAACTTATCCCGTATTTTCGATTTGGCGGAACAGGATGCAGGGGTATTATTCTTTGATGAAGCTGACGC
ACTGTTTGGTAAACGCAGTGAAACTAAAGATTCCCAGGACAGACATGCCAATATTGAAGTTTCTTACTTA
TTACAGCGCCTGGAGAATTACCCGGGTCTGGTCATTTTATCCACCAATAATCGTGGTCATTTAGACAGTG
CTTTTAATCGTCGTTTTACTTTCATTACCCGTTTTACTTACCCGGATGAAAAAATCCGTAAAAAAATGTG
GCAGGAAATTTGGCCTAGAAATATAAAAATATCGGAAGATATCGATTTTAACGAATTAGCTCAACGAACA
AGCGTGACTGGCGCGAATATCCGCAATATTGCTTTATTGTCTTCATTCTTTGCTTCAGAGCAGGGGAATG
ATGAAGTCAGTAATGAAAATATTGAAATTGCATTGAAGCGTGAATTAGCTAAAGTCGGACGATTAACATT
TTAAAAGTTATCACAATGAAAGTATTGAAATATTAAATAAATTTATTACCAAAAAGTTATCACGATATAA
TTTAAGAGAGGTTTTTTATGTTAAACACGCAAACTATTATTGATGTCAATAAGGCAATGGATGCCATGCT
GCGCGCATATCTGAATCAAGATATTGCCATTCGTTTTGATCTACCTGAATTGGATACTATGCAATCTGAT
GCGATGGTAAGTATCTTTCTTTATGACATTCATGAAGATTTACAGCTTCGCTCGGCAGAATCAAGAGGGT
TTGATGTTTATGCCGGGAGGTTATTGCCTGGTTGGGTAAATATTAAATGTAACTATCTGATTACCTATTG
GGAAGCTTCTAAGCCAGCGACTGATGCCAGCAGTCCGGATAGCCAACCTGATAACCAGGCAATACAAGTG
ATGTCACAAGTATTAAATGCCTTGATTAATAATCGTCAATTGGCAGGTATTCCTGGTGCTTATACTCAGG
TTGTACCGCCTAAAGAGAGTTTAAATAGCCTGGGGAATTTCTGGCAATCACTGGGTAATCGCCCACGGCT
TTCTCTCAATTATTCAGTGACAGTACCTGTTAGCCTAAACGATGGTCAGGATAGCGCGACTCCGGTTACC
GCGGTTTCTTCTACAGTGGAACAAACGGCATCGCTCAGTCAAGAAGTGGTTAGTCATGCTTTACGCGAAT
TACTCATTACGGAATTAGGAGGAGGAGAGGATAACCGGTTGGTACTGAGTAAAGTTGAATTATCCGCAGT
GAAAGAGACGATGACTCAAGACAGTCCGGCTCAGATGATTATATTGTTGTCTGTTTCAGGCATTACACGA
CAGGAATATTTGAAGGAAATTGATAATATCTTTGATCGTTGGGTAAATAATGCTGAAGTTATTACCACTA
TTGATGATTGTGGGATTAGAATTGAAAGTATAACGAAAGATAATCTTGTAGGAATTTAAATTTTTTTAAT
TAAATAAAGGAATTAATATTGATTTGATAGAGCATGTAATCAATAACTTCTATGAAAATGTTGAAAAACA
ATACACGGAAACACTTAACTTACAATTAAATTGTTAAAGGAGATGATGATAAGAATGGTCAGTCACCAGA
TAAAATGATCTCTGGTCAATTTTAGGAAAGCTGAAAAAACCTGACCAAATGCGTCGTAAATTCTATGCTT
AGAAAGACTCGGTGCCAGTGTAATACCTAAGATATGGTTTTTATTTCCATATCTGTTCGAAAACTTAGAA
ATAACAAGTTCAACAATAACCAGGGACTTTAAATATCGGATCCTTGTCGGGAAGATGCGTGATCTGATCC
TTCAACTCAGCAAAAGTTCGATTTATTCAACAAAGCCGCCGTCCCGTCAAGTCAGCGTAATGCTCTGCCA
GTGTTACAACCAATTAACCAATTCTGATTAGAAAAACTCATCGAGCATCAAATGAAACTGCAATTTATTC
ATATCAGGATTATCAATACCATATTTTTGAAAAAGCCGTTTCTGTAATGAAGGAGAAAACTCACCGAGGC
AGTTCCATAGGATGGCAAGATCCTGGTATCGGTCTGCGATTCCGACTCGTCCAACATCAATACAACCTAT
TAATTTCCCCTCGTCAAAAATAAGGTTATCAAGTGAGAAATCACCATGAGTGACGACTGAATCCGGTGAG
AATGGCAAAAGCTTATGCATTTCTTTCCAGACTTGTTCAACAGGCCAGCCATTACGCTCGTCATCAAAAT
CACTCGCATCAACCAAACCGTTATTCATTCGTGATTGCGCCTGAGCGAGACGAAATACGCGATCGCTGTT
AAAAGGACAATTACAAACAGGAATCGAATGCAACCGGCGCAGGAACACTGCCAGCGCATCAACAATATTT
TCACCTGAATCAGGATATTCTTCTAATACCTGGAATGCTGTTTTCCCGGGGATCGCAGTGGTGAGTAACC
ATGCATCATCAGGAGTACGGATAAAATGCTTGATGGTCGGAAGAGGCATAAATTCCGTCAGCCAGTTTAG
TCTGACCATCTCATCTGTAACATCATTGGCAACGCTACCTTTGCCATGTTTCAGAAACAACTCTGGCGCA
TCGGGCTTCCCATACAATCGATAG
Features (pLannotate 1.2.2; 8 found; start..end, strand, type, name):
    251..403     -  CDS            tetR (fragment): TETR1_ECOLX - Experimental evidence at protein level: Swiss-Prot protein existence level 1. TetR is the repressor of the tetracycline resistance element; its N-terminal region forms a helix-turn-helix structure and binds DNA. Binding of tetracycline to TetR reduces the repressor affinity for the tetracycline resistance gene (tetA) promoter operator sites. From Escherichia coli.
    423..1571    -  CDS            trfA: trans-acting replication protein that binds to and activates oriV
   1843..2214    -  CDS            traJ: oriT-recognizing protein; traJ
   2247..2356    -  oriT           oriT: incP origin of transfer
   2502..3209    +  rep_origin     oriV: incP origin of replication
   3448..4036    +  rep_origin     ori: high-copy-number ColE1/pMB1/pBR322/pUC origin of replication
  19343..20110   -  mobile_element IS1: prokaryotic transposable element IS1
  25228..119     -  CDS            KanR (across the origin): aminoglycoside phosphotransferase; aph(3')-Ia; confers resistance to kanamycin in bacteria or G418 (Geneticin®) in eukaryotes
