[The description below was written by a language model from this plasmid's Addgene catalogue record and pLannotate feature annotations shown in this document.]
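Description:
pAWP78-PVCpnf_pvc13-EE is a large (about 25 kb) bacterial expression plasmid built on the pAWP78 backbone and carrying the PVCpnf locus from Photorhabdus asymbiotica, inserted by Gibson assembly. PVCs (Photorhabdus virulence cassettes) are extracellular contractile injection systems: phage tail-like particles that bind a target cell and drive a spike through its membrane to deliver protein cargo. In this version the pvc13 gene, which encodes the tail fibre responsible for target recognition, has been modified to display an EE epitope tag, so that the particles produced are retargeted through that tag rather than through the native binding specificity. The record does not state which promoter drives the locus, and the automated annotation does not label any of the individual pvc genes, so the roughly 20 kb between the ColE1 origin and the resistance marker is unannotated payload.

The annotated backbone features are those of a broad-host-range IncP-type vector: oriV with its trans-acting replication initiator trfA, plus oriT and traJ, which allow conjugative mobilisation when transfer functions are supplied in trans. A ColE1/pUC-type origin is also present, although the catalogue lists the plasmid as low copy. Selection is by kanamycin through an aph(3')-Ia gene, and a short tetR fragment appears to be a backbone remnant.

Two sequence records accompany the entry. They share identical backbone annotations, but the longer one (about 25.9 kb versus 25.1 kb) contains an IS1 transposable element within the insert region. This suggests an insertion event in the sequenced isolate rather than a designed feature, although the record offers no explanation for it.
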