Addgene plasmid #198298: pAWP78-PVCpnf_pvc13-EE
Purpose: Produces PVCs retargeted with EE tag
Depositing lab: Feng Zhang. Depositing organization: Broad Institute. Publication: Programmable protein delivery with a bacterial contractile injection system. Kreitz J, Friedrich MJ, Guru A, Lash B, Saito M, Macrae RK, Zhang F. Nature. 2023 Apr;616(7956):357-364. doi: 10.1038/s41586-023-05870-7. Epub 2023 Mar 29. PubMed 36991127.
Backbone
  Vector backbone: pAWP78
  Vector type: Bacterial Expression
Growth in bacteria
  Bacterial resistance: Kanamycin, 50 μg/mL
  Growth temperature: 37°C
  Growth strain: DH5alpha
  Copy number: Low Copy
Gene/Insert
  Gene/Insert name: PVCpnf_pvc13-EE
  Species: Photorhabdus asymbiotica
  Cloning method: Gibson Cloning
Terms and licenses: Academic/Nonprofit Terms; Industry Terms: Not Available to Industry
How to cite: pAWP78-PVCpnf_pvc13-EE was a gift from Feng Zhang (Addgene plasmid # 198298 ; http://n2t.net/addgene:198298 ; RRID:Addgene_198298)
